Addgene plasmid #135429: pAAV-hSyn-Flex-Axon-EGFP
Purpose: Can be used to drive axon-enriched expression of EGFP in the presence of Cre recombinase.
Depositing lab: Rylan Larsen. Depositing organization: Allen Institute.
Backbone
  Vector backbone: pAAV-hSyn1-DIO-SSFO-EYFP-P2A-nlsdTomato-WPRE-BGHpA
  Backbone manufacturer: Jonathan Ting
  Total vector size (bp): 5463
  Modifications to backbone: A fragment containing axon-EGFP was swapped in to replace SSFO-EYFP-P2A-nlsdTomato in the backbone. Total AAV packaging size (including ITRs and DNA in between) is 2867 BP.
  Vector type: Mammalian Expression, AAV, Cre/Lox
Growth in bacteria
  Bacterial resistance: Ampicillin, 100 μg/mL
  Growth temperature: 37°C
  Growth strain: NEB Stable
  Copy number: Unknown
Gene/Insert
  Gene/Insert name: axon-EGFP (alt name: Axon-Enhanced Green Fluorescent Protein)
  Species: A. victoria
  Insert size (bp): 1069
  Promoter: hSyn1
  Tag / fusion protein: GAP43 palmitoylation domain (N terminal on insert)
  Cloning method: Restriction Enzyme; 5′ cloning site AscI (not destroyed); 3′ cloning site EcoRI (not destroyed)
  Sequencing primers: 5′ AGTCGAGAAACCGGCTAGAG; 3′ CCAGAGGTTGATTATCGATA
Resource information
  A portion of this plasmid was derived from a plasmid made by: EGFP was synthesized de novo based on sequences published by Stanley Falkow's laboratory (Cormack et al, 1996, Gene). The Axon(Gap43) targeting sequence fused to GFP was previously published by Lin Tian's lab in Broussard et al, 2018 PMID: PMC6697169
Terms and licenses: Academic/Nonprofit Terms; Industry Terms: Not Available to Industry
Depositor comments: This plasmid can be used to express Axon-targeted EGFP in neurons that express Cre. It is useful for studies aiming map projections from a given class of Cre-expressing neuron or to image structural axon dynamics.
How to cite: pAAV-hSyn-Flex-Axon-EGFP was a gift from Rylan Larsen (Addgene plasmid # 135429 ; http://n2t.net/addgene:135429 ; RRID:Addgene_135429) For viral preps, please replace (Addgene plasmid # 135429) in the above sentence with: (Addgene viral prep # 135429-AAV1)
