[The description below was written by a language model from this plasmid's Addgene catalogue record and the feature table of its GenBank file; any pLannotate feature table in this document was generated separately and was not available to it.]
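Description:
pAAV-hSyn-Flex-Axon-EGFP is a 5,463 bp AAV transfer plasmid for Cre-dependent, neuron-restricted expression of an axon-enriched EGFP in mammalian cells. It was built by swapping an AscI–EcoRI fragment carrying axon-EGFP into a pAAV-hSyn1-DIO backbone, replacing the original SSFO-EYFP-P2A-nlsdTomato payload. The plasmid is propagated in bacteria through a pUC origin with ampicillin resistance (AmpR), and it also carries an f1 origin. Left and right AAV inverted terminal repeats bracket the expression cassette and define the packaged genome, which the record gives as 2,867 bp including the ITRs, well within AAV capacity.

Between the ITRs, the human synapsin 1 promoter sits upstream of a double-floxed inverted (DIO/Flex) cassette, followed by a WPRE to enhance transcript stability and expression and a bovine growth hormone polyadenylation signal. The coding sequence is annotated on the complementary strand and is flanked on each side by a lox2722 site and a loxP site. It is therefore not expressed until Cre inverts it into the sense orientation and excision between the remaining compatible sites locks it there. Read in its own orientation, the open reading frame begins with a Kozak sequence and the GAP43 palmitoylation motif, which confers membrane anchoring and axonal enrichment. This is followed by a pRSET-derived leader containing a 6xHis tag, then EGFP and a double stop codon.

According to the depositor, the construct is used to label axons of Cre-expressing neurons, either to map projections from a defined cell class or to image structural axon dynamics.
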