LOCUS       pAAV_hSyn1_DIO_A 5463 bp DNA circular 14-FEB-2019
SOURCE
  ORGANISM
COMMENT     This file is created by Vector NTI http://www.invitrogen.com/
COMMENT     ORIGDB|GenBank
COMMENT     VNTDATE|-12686103|
COMMENT     VNTDBDATE|-12686103|
COMMENT     LSOWNER|
COMMENT     VNTNAME|pAAV_hSyn1_DIO_Axon-GFP_WPRE_BGHpA|
COMMENT     VNTAUTHORNAME|Demo User|
COMMENT     Vector_NTI_Display_Data_(Do_Not_Edit!)
COMMENT     (SXF
COMMENT     (CGexDoc "pAAV_hSyn1_DIO_Axon-GFP_WPRE_BGHpA" 0 5463
COMMENT     (CDBMol 0 0 1 3606 1 0 0 0 0 "" "" 0 0 0 0
COMMENT     (CObList
COMMENT     #0=(CClstep
COMMENT     (CStringList "AarI" "Acc65I" "AflII" "AsiSI" "AvrII" "BaeI" "BclI"
COMMENT     "BfrBI" "BlpI" "BmgBI" "BsiWI" "BsmI" "BspMI" "BstBI" "BstEII"
COMMENT     "BstZ17I" "Bsu36I" "EcoICRI" "EcoNI" "FseI" "HpaI" "KpnI" "M.BaeI"
COMMENT     "M.BclI" "M.EcaI" "M.EcoAI" "M.HpaI" "M.KpnBI" "M.KpnI" "M.MunI"
COMMENT     "M.PshAI" "M.SacI" "M.SnaBI" "M.Tth111I" "M.XcmI" "MfeI" "NdeI"
COMMENT     "NruI" "NsiI" "PmeI" "Ppu10I" "PpuMI" "PshAI" "PsrI" "RleAI"
COMMENT     "SacI" "SanDI" "SapI" "SexAI" "SfiI" "SnaBI" "SpeI" "Sse8647I"
COMMENT     "StuI" "SwaI" "Tth111I" "XcmI")
COMMENT     (CStringList "AscI" "AgeI" "ApaBI" "BsaBI" "BsrGI" "BstAPI" "BstXI"
COMMENT     "M.EcoBI" "M.EcoR124II" "M.KpnAI" "NcoI")
COMMENT     (CStringList "EcoRI" "AccI" "AloI" "AlwNI" "ApaI" "AseI" "BbvCI"
COMMENT     "BglII" "BplI" "BsaI" "BspEI" "DraIII" "EcoRV" "FspAI" "HincII"
COMMENT     "HindIII" "M.AccI" "M.AloI" "M.ApaI" "M.BbvCIA" "M.BglII"
COMMENT     "M.BstVI" "M.DraIII" "M.EcoKI" "M.EcoR124I" "M.EcoRI" "M.EcoRV"
COMMENT     "M.HincII" "M.HindIII" "M.NmeSI" "M.PhiBssHII" "M.Rrh4273I"
COMMENT     "M.SsoI" "M.StyLTIII" "M.StySPI" "M.TfiI" "M.VspI" "MluI" "PacI"
COMMENT     "PciI" "PflMI" "PmlI" "PsiI" "PspOMI" "PvuI" "SalI" "ScaI" "SciI"
COMMENT     "Sse232I" "TfiI" "XhoI") 1 "pAAV_hSyn1_DIO_Axon-GFP_WPRE_BGHpA" 0
COMMENT     "pAAV-hSyn1-DIO-SSFO-EYFP-P2A-nlsdTomato-WPRE-BGHpA"
COMMENT     "axon_EGFP_Insert_correct" 0 "AscI" 1 1 0 0 0 0 "EcoRI" 1 1 0 0 0 0
COMMENT     "AscI" 0 1 1 0 0 0 0 0 "EcoRI" 0 1 1 0 0 0 0 0 "" "" 0 "" "" 0 "" 0
COMMENT     "" 0 0 0 0 0 0 0 2 0 2 "" "" 1 0 1 "" "" 1 0 0 -1 -1 1 "AscI"
COMMENT     "EcoRI" 0 "" "" "" "" "cgcgccctattattacttgt" "" "")) (CObList)
COMMENT     (CObList
COMMENT     #1=(CFragment 3 1 0 121 0 "" 0 "" "" "" "" "" ""
COMMENT     "pAAV-hSyn1-DIO-SSFO-EYFP-P2A-nlsdTomato-WPRE-BGHpA" "" 0 0 1 4407
COMMENT     1859 802 3418 802 0 "" "" "" "" "" "" (CObList)
COMMENT     (CTerm 1 0 0 "EcoRI" "" 1 0 0 0 0 0 0 0 0 0)
COMMENT     (CTerm 1 1 0 "AscI" "" 1 0 0 0 0 0 0 0 0 0) 1 0)
COMMENT     #2=(CFragment 3 1 0 121 0 "" 8 "" "" "" "" "" ""
COMMENT     "axon_EGFP_Insert_correct" "" 0 0 1 1056 803 1858 3 1058 0 "" "" ""
COMMENT     "" "" "" (CObList) (CTerm 1 0 0 "AscI" "" 1 0 0 0 0 0 0 0 0 0)
COMMENT     (CTerm 1 1 0 "EcoRI" "" 1 0 0 0 0 0 0 0 0 0) 1 0))
COMMENT     (CObList
COMMENT     #3=(CFragment 3 2 0 121 0 "" 0 "" "" "" "" "" ""
COMMENT     "pAAV-hSyn1-DIO-SSFO-EYFP-P2A-nlsdTomato-WPRE-BGHpA" "" 0 0 1 4407
COMMENT     0 0 3418 802 0 "" "" "" "" "" "" (CObList)
COMMENT     (CTerm 1 0 0 "EcoRI" "" 1 0 0 0 0 0 0 0 0 0)
COMMENT     (CTerm 1 1 0 "AscI" "" 1 0 0 0 0 0 0 0 0 0) 1 0)
COMMENT     #4=(CFragment 3 2 0 121 0 "" 0 "" "" "" "" "" ""
COMMENT     "axon_EGFP_Insert_correct" "" 0 0 1 0 0 0 0 0 0 "" "" "" "" "" ""
COMMENT     (CObList
COMMENT     #5=(CFragD 21 "2X stop" 9 14 1
COMMENT     "Misc. Feature, Name: 2X stop, From 9 To 14 (Complementary)")
COMMENT     #6=(CFragD 21 "LoxP" 1024 1057 0
COMMENT     "Misc. Feature, Name: LoxP, From 1024 To 1057"))
COMMENT     (CTerm 1 0 0 "AscI" "" 1 0 0 0 0 0 0 0 0 0)
COMMENT     (CTerm 1 1 0 "EcoRI" "" 1 0 0 0 0 0 0 0 0 0) 1 0)) -1 "")
COMMENT     (CDocSetData 1 0 0 0 0 0 "MAIN" 1 1 1 1 0 0 1 1 0 1 10 10 4294967295
            50 0
COMMENT     1 0 (CHomObj 0 0 0 3 75) (CWordArray) (CWordArray)
COMMENT     (CStringList "ApaLI" "AvaI" "BamHI" "ClaI" "EcoRI" "HindIII" "NcoI"
COMMENT     "PstI" "SmaI" "XmaI") (CStringList "atg" "gtg")
COMMENT     (CStringList "taa" "tga" "tag") (CObList) 1 "{(0,1),2}" 0 0 "" 0
COMMENT     4294967295 0 0 0 0 0 0 0 "MAIN" 0 0 30 0
COMMENT     (CProteinMotifSearchObject 70 20 1 1 1 1 0 0 1 0 0 0 0 0))
COMMENT     (CMolPar 0 0 0 0 4294967295 1 5463 0 0 0 0 0 0 0 0) (CStringList)
COMMENT     (CStringList) (CObList) (COAPar 25 250 50 0 6 4 3 7)
COMMENT     (COAPar 25 250 50 0 6 4 3 7) (COAPar 25 250 50 0 6 4 3 7) (CObList)
COMMENT     (CObList
COMMENT     #7=(CFSignal (CObList) "hSynapsin promoter" 21 0 0 164 658 1
COMMENT     (CStringList) (CStringList) 1 1 1 1 "164..658")
COMMENT     #8=(CFSignal (CObList) "hSyn1-seq-F" 21 0 0 581 600 1 (CStringList)
COMMENT     (CStringList) 1 1 1 1 "581..600")
COMMENT     #9=(CFSignal (CObList) "BGH-pA" 21 0 0 2500 2703 1 (CStringList)
COMMENT     (CStringList) 1 1 1 1 "4059..4262")
COMMENT     #10=(CFSignal (CObList) "BGH-R" 27 0 1 2614 2633 1 (CStringList)
COMMENT     (CStringList) 1 1 1 1 "complement(4173..4192)")
COMMENT     #11=(CFSignal (CObList) "loxP" 21 0 0 767 800 1 (CStringList)
COMMENT     (CStringList) 1 1 1 1 "767..800")
COMMENT     #12=(CFSignal (CObList) "lox2722" 21 0 0 683 716 1 (CStringList)
COMMENT     (CStringList) 1 1 1 1 "683..716")
COMMENT     #13=(CFSignal (CObList) "WPRE-R(JT)" 27 0 1 1984 2005 1
            (CStringList)
COMMENT     (CStringList) 1 1 1 1 "complement(3543..3564)")
COMMENT     #14=(CFSignal (CObList) "WPRE" 21 0 0 1872 2480 1 (CStringList)
COMMENT     (CStringList) 1 1 1 1 "3431..4039")
COMMENT     #15=(CFSignal (CObList) "pUC ori" 33 0 0 4791 5458 1 (CStringList)
COMMENT     (CStringList) 1 1 1 1 "6350..7017")
COMMENT     #16=(CFSignal (CObList) "AmpR" 21 0 0 3783 4640 1 (CStringList)
COMMENT     (CStringList) 1 1 1 1 "5342..6199")
COMMENT     #17=(CFSignal (CObList) "f1 Origin" 33 0 0 2958 3264 1 (CStringList)
COMMENT     (CStringList) 1 1 1 1 "4517..4823")
COMMENT     #18=(CFSignal (CObList) "R-ITR" 21 0 0 2726 2866 1 (CStringList)
COMMENT     (CStringList) 1 1 1 1 "4285..4425")
COMMENT     #19=(CFSignal (CObList) "L-ITR" 21 0 0 1 141 1 (CStringList)
COMMENT     (CStringList) 1 1 1 1 "1..141")
COMMENT     #20=(CFSignal (CObList) "LoxP" 21 0 0 1824 1857 1 (CStringList)
COMMENT     (CStringList "/ApEinfo_fwdcolor=\"cyan\""
COMMENT     "/ApEinfo_revcolor=\"green\""
COMMENT     "/ApEinfo_graphicformat=\"arrow_data {{0 1 2 0 0 -1} {} 0}"
COMMENT     "width 5 offset 0\"") 1 1 1 1 "1024..1057")
COMMENT     #21=(CFSignal (CObList) "Lox2722" 21 0 0 1740 1773 1 (CStringList)
COMMENT     (CStringList "/ApEinfo_fwdcolor=\"cyan\""
COMMENT     "/ApEinfo_revcolor=\"green\""
COMMENT     "/ApEinfo_graphicformat=\"arrow_data {{0 1 2 0 0 -1} {} 0}"
COMMENT     "width 5 offset 0\"") 1 1 1 1 "940..973")
COMMENT     #22=(CFSignal (CObList) "GAP43 Sequence" 21 0 1 1634 1690 1
COMMENT     (CStringList)
COMMENT     (CStringList "/ApEinfo_fwdcolor=\"#7eff74\""
COMMENT     "/ApEinfo_revcolor=\"#7eff74\""
COMMENT     "/ApEinfo_graphicformat=\"arrow_data {{0 1 2 0 0 -1} {} 0}"
COMMENT     "width 5 offset 0\"") 1 1 1 1 "complement(834..890)")
COMMENT     #23=(CFSignal (CObList) "6xHisTag" 21 0 1 1610 1627 1 (CStringList)
COMMENT     (CStringList "/ApEinfo_fwdcolor=\"#7eff74\""
COMMENT     "/ApEinfo_revcolor=\"#7eff74\""
COMMENT     "/ApEinfo_graphicformat=\"arrow_data {{0 1 2 0 0 -1} {} 0}"
COMMENT     "width 5 offset 0\"") 1 1 1 1 "complement(810..827)")
COMMENT     #24=(CFSignal (CObList) "PRSET Leader" 21 0 1 1535 1633 1
            (CStringList)
COMMENT     (CStringList "/ApEinfo_fwdcolor=\"#7eff74\""
COMMENT     "/ApEinfo_revcolor=\"#7eff74\""
COMMENT     "/ApEinfo_graphicformat=\"arrow_data {{0 1 2 0 0 -1} {} 0}"
COMMENT     "width 5 offset 0\"") 1 1 1 1 "complement(735..833)")
COMMENT     #25=(CFSignal (CObList) "2X stop" 21 0 1 809 814 1 (CStringList)
COMMENT     (CStringList "/ApEinfo_fwdcolor=\"#7eff74\""
COMMENT     "/ApEinfo_revcolor=\"#7eff74\""
COMMENT     "/ApEinfo_graphicformat=\"arrow_data {{0 1 2 0 0 -1} {} 0}"
COMMENT     "width 5 offset 0\"") 1 1 1 1 "complement(9..14)")
COMMENT     #26=(CFSignal (CObList) "kozak" 21 0 1 1694 1699 1 (CStringList)
COMMENT     (CStringList "/ApEinfo_fwdcolor=\"#ff8000\""
COMMENT     "/ApEinfo_revcolor=\"green\""
COMMENT     "/ApEinfo_graphicformat=\"arrow_data {{0 1 2 0 0 -1} {} 0}"
COMMENT     "width 5 offset 0\"") 1 1 1 1 "complement(894..899)")
COMMENT     #27=(CFSignal (CObList) "EGFP" 21 0 1 815 1534 1 (CStringList)
COMMENT     (CStringList "/ApEinfo_fwdcolor=\"cyan\""
COMMENT     "/ApEinfo_revcolor=\"green\""
COMMENT     "/ApEinfo_graphicformat=\"arrow_data {{0 1 2 0 0 -1} {} 0}"
COMMENT     "width 5 offset 0\"") 1 1 1 1 "complement(15..734)")) (CObList)
COMMENT     (CObList) (CObList) (CObList) (CObList) (CObList)
COMMENT     (CTextView 0
COMMENT     #28=(CGroupPar (CParagraph 0 (0 0) 1 2 0 0 180)
COMMENT     (CObjectList
COMMENT     #29=(CRefLinePar
COMMENT     (CLinePar (CParagraph 0 (0 0) 0 2 0 0 233)
COMMENT     "pAAV_hSyn1_DIO_Axon-GFP_WPRE_BGHpA" 2) 5 "" 0 4)
COMMENT     #30=(CFolderPar
COMMENT     (CGroupPar (CParagraph 1 (0 0) 1 1 0 0 178)
COMMENT     (CObjectList
COMMENT     #31=(CLinePar (CParagraph 0 (0 0) 1 2 1 0 180)
COMMENT     "DNA 'pAAV_hSyn1_DIO_Axon-GFP_WPRE_BGHpA'" 1)
COMMENT     #32=(CLinePar (CParagraph 0 (0 0) 1 2 1 0 180)
COMMENT     "Local object" 1)
COMMENT     #33=(CLinePar (CParagraph 0 (0 0) 1 2 1 0 180)
COMMENT     "Created: 02/14/19 05:18PM" 1)
COMMENT     #34=(CLinePar (CParagraph 0 (0 0) 1 2 1 0 180)
COMMENT     "Last Modified: 02/14/19 05:18PM" 1)
COMMENT     #35=(CLinePar (CParagraph 0 (0 0) 1 2 1 0 180)
COMMENT     "length: 5463 bp" 1)
COMMENT     #36=(CLinePar (CParagraph 0 (0 0) 1 2 1 0 180)
COMMENT     "storage type: Basic" 1)
COMMENT     #37=(CLinePar (CParagraph 0 (0 0) 1 2 1 0 180)
COMMENT     "form: Circular" 1))) "General Description")
COMMENT     #38=(CFolderPar
COMMENT     (CGroupPar (CParagraph 2 (0 0) 1 1 0 0 178)
COMMENT     (CObjectList
COMMENT     #39=(CLinePar (CParagraph 0 (0 0) 1 2 1 0 180)
COMMENT     "Original Source Database: GenBank" 1)
COMMENT     #40=(CLinePar (CParagraph 0 (0 0) 1 2 1 0 180)
COMMENT     "Modification Date in the Original DB: 14-FEB-2019" 1)))
COMMENT     "Standard Fields")
COMMENT     #41=(CRefLinePar
COMMENT     (CLinePar (CParagraph 0 (0 0) 0 2 0 0 233) "Comments" 2) 1 ""
COMMENT     0 0)
COMMENT     #42=(CFolderPar
COMMENT     (CGroupPar (CParagraph 8 (0 0) 1 2 0 0 178) (CObjectList))
COMMENT     "Annotations")
COMMENT     #43=(CFolderPar
COMMENT     (CGroupPar (CParagraph 11 (0 0) 1 1 0 0 178)
COMMENT     (CObjectList
COMMENT     #44=(CLinePar (CParagraph 0 (0 0) 1 2 1 0 180)
COMMENT     "!!!Please note: this description contains molecules"
COMMENT     1)
COMMENT     #45=(CLinePar (CParagraph 0 (0 0) 1 2 1 0 180)
COMMENT     "which were possibly changed since the design process!!!"
COMMENT     1)
COMMENT     #46=(CFolderPar
COMMENT     (CGroupPar (CParagraph 0 (0 0) 1 1 1 0 178)
COMMENT     (CObjectList
COMMENT     #47=(CLinePar (CParagraph 0 (0 0) 1 2 2 0 180)
COMMENT     "Result Molecule: pAAV_hSyn1_DIO_Axon-GFP_WPRE_BGHpA"
COMMENT     1)
COMMENT     #48=(CLinePar (CParagraph 0 (0 0) 1 2 2 0 180) "" 1)
COMMENT     #49=(CLinePar (CParagraph 0 (0 0) 1 2 2 0 180)
COMMENT     "Recipient: pAAV-hSyn1-DIO-SSFO-EYFP-P2A-nlsdTomato-WPRE-BGHpA"
COMMENT     1)
COMMENT     #50=(CLinePar (CParagraph 0 (0 0) 1 2 2 0 180)
COMMENT     " Left Terminus: EcoRI #1 (total 1)" 1)
COMMENT     #51=(CLinePar (CParagraph 0 (0 0) 1 2 2 0 180)
COMMENT     " Right Terminus: AscI #1 (total 1)" 1)
COMMENT     #52=(CLinePar (CParagraph 0 (0 0) 1 2 2 0 180)
COMMENT     "Full digestion" 1)
COMMENT     #53=(CLinePar (CParagraph 0 (0 0) 1 2 2 0 180) "" 1)
COMMENT     #54=(CLinePar (CParagraph 0 (0 0) 1 2 2 0 180)
COMMENT     "Donor: axon_EGFP_Insert_correct " 1)
COMMENT     #55=(CLinePar (CParagraph 0 (0 0) 1 2 2 0 180)
COMMENT     " Left Terminus: AscI #1 (total 1)" 1)
COMMENT     #56=(CLinePar (CParagraph 0 (0 0) 1 2 2 0 180)
COMMENT     " Flank Region: 0" 1)
COMMENT     #57=(CLinePar (CParagraph 0 (0 0) 1 2 2 0 180)
COMMENT     " Right Terminus: EcoRI #1 (total 1)" 1)
COMMENT     #58=(CLinePar (CParagraph 0 (0 0) 1 2 2 0 180)
COMMENT     " Flank Region: 0" 1)
COMMENT     #59=(CLinePar (CParagraph 0 (0 0) 1 2 2 0 180)
COMMENT     "Full digestion" 1)
COMMENT     #60=(CLinePar (CParagraph 0 (0 0) 1 2 2 0 180) "" 1)
COMMENT     #61=(CLinePar (CParagraph 0 (0 0) 1 2 2 0 180)
COMMENT     "Ligation: cohesive termini at both junctions"
COMMENT     1)
COMMENT     #62=(CLinePar (CParagraph 0 (0 0) 1 2 2 0 180)
COMMENT     "Required orientation achieved" 1)
COMMENT     #63=(CLinePar (CParagraph 0 (0 0) 1 2 2 0 180) "" 1)
COMMENT     #64=(CLinePar (CParagraph 0 (0 0) 1 2 2 0 180)
COMMENT     "Preselection: dephosphorylation" 1)
COMMENT     #65=(CLinePar (CParagraph 0 (0 0) 1 2 2 0 180) "" 1)
COMMENT     #66=(CLinePar (CParagraph 0 (0 0) 1 2 2 0 180)
COMMENT     "Transformation system: Bacteria" 1)
COMMENT     #67=(CLinePar (CParagraph 0 (0 0) 1 2 2 0 180)
COMMENT     "Intra-chromosomal replication" 1)
COMMENT     #68=(CLinePar (CParagraph 0 (0 0) 1 2 2 0 180) "" 1)
COMMENT     #69=(CLinePar (CParagraph 0 (0 0) 1 2 2 0 180)
COMMENT     "Recommended method(s) for clone analysis:" 1)
COMMENT     #70=(CLinePar (CParagraph 0 (0 0) 1 2 2 0 180)
COMMENT     " PCR" 1)
COMMENT     #71=(CLinePar (CParagraph 0 (0 0) 1 2 2 0 180) "" 1)
COMMENT     #72=(CLinePar (CParagraph 0 (0 0) 1 2 2 0 180)
COMMENT     "Recommended oligonucleotide for colony hybridization"
COMMENT     1)
COMMENT     #73=(CLinePar (CParagraph 0 (0 0) 1 2 2 0 180)
COMMENT     "of cloned fragment in resulting molecule:" 1)
COMMENT     #74=(COlyLinePar
COMMENT     (CLinePar
COMMENT     (CParagraph 0
COMMENT     (17
COMMENT     #75=(COligo "" "CGCGCCCTATTATTACTTGT" "" 0
COMMENT     (CStringList) 0) 0) 1 2 2 0 181)
COMMENT     " CGCGCCCTATTATTACTTGT" 1))
COMMENT     #76=(CLinePar (CParagraph 0 (0 0) 1 2 2 0 180) "" 1)
COMMENT     #77=(CLinePar (CParagraph 0 (0 0) 1 2 2 0 180)
COMMENT     "Important Restriction Sites:" 1)
COMMENT     #78=(CLinePar (CParagraph 0 (0 0) 1 2 2 0 180)
COMMENT     "Cloned fragment may be cut by AscI and EcoRI"
COMMENT     1)
COMMENT     #79=(CLinePar (CParagraph 0 (0 0) 1 2 2 0 180)
COMMENT     "Recombinant lacks sites of:" 1)
COMMENT     #80=(CLinePar (CParagraph 0 (0 0) 1 2 2 0 180)
COMMENT     " AarI Acc65I AflII AsiSI AvrII BaeI" 1)
COMMENT     #81=(CLinePar (CParagraph 0 (0 0) 1 2 2 0 180)
COMMENT     " BclI BfrBI BlpI BmgBI BsiWI BsmI" 1)
COMMENT     #82=(CLinePar (CParagraph 0 (0 0) 1 2 2 0 180)
COMMENT     " BspMI BstBI BstEII BstZ17I Bsu36I EcoICRI" 1)
COMMENT     #83=(CLinePar (CParagraph 0 (0 0) 1 2 2 0 180)
COMMENT     " EcoNI FseI HpaI KpnI M.BaeI M.BclI" 1)
COMMENT     #84=(CLinePar (CParagraph 0 (0 0) 1 2 2 0 180)
COMMENT     " M.EcaI M.EcoAI M.HpaI M.KpnBI M.KpnI M.MunI"
COMMENT     1)
COMMENT     #85=(CLinePar (CParagraph 0 (0 0) 1 2 2 0 180)
COMMENT     " M.PshAI M.SacI M.SnaBI M.Tth111I M.XcmI MfeI"
COMMENT     1)
COMMENT     #86=(CLinePar (CParagraph 0 (0 0) 1 2 2 0 180)
COMMENT     " NdeI NruI NsiI PmeI Ppu10I PpuMI" 1)
COMMENT     #87=(CLinePar (CParagraph 0 (0 0) 1 2 2 0 180)
COMMENT     " PshAI PsrI RleAI SacI SanDI SapI" 1)
COMMENT     #88=(CLinePar (CParagraph 0 (0 0) 1 2 2 0 180)
COMMENT     " SexAI SfiI SnaBI SpeI Sse8647I StuI" 1)
COMMENT     #89=(CLinePar (CParagraph 0 (0 0) 1 2 2 0 180)
COMMENT     " SwaI Tth111I XcmI" 1)
COMMENT     #90=(CLinePar (CParagraph 0 (0 0) 1 2 2 0 180)
COMMENT     "Unique sites inside cloned fragment:" 1)
COMMENT     #91=(CLinePar (CParagraph 0 (0 0) 1 2 2 0 180)
COMMENT     " AscI AgeI ApaBI BsaBI BsrGI BstAPI BstXI M.EcoBI"
COMMENT     1)
COMMENT     #92=(CLinePar (CParagraph 0 (0 0) 1 2 2 0 180)
COMMENT     " M.EcoR124II M.KpnAI NcoI" 1)
COMMENT     #93=(CLinePar (CParagraph 0 (0 0) 1 2 2 0 180)
COMMENT     "Unique sites outside cloned fragment:" 1)
COMMENT     #94=(CLinePar (CParagraph 0 (0 0) 1 2 2 0 180)
COMMENT     " EcoRI AccI AloI AlwNI ApaI AseI BbvCI BglII"
COMMENT     1)
COMMENT     #95=(CLinePar (CParagraph 0 (0 0) 1 2 2 0 180)
COMMENT     " BplI BsaI BspEI DraIII EcoRV FspAI HincII HindIII"
COMMENT     1)
COMMENT     #96=(CLinePar (CParagraph 0 (0 0) 1 2 2 0 180)
COMMENT     " M.AccI M.AloI M.ApaI M.BbvCIA M.BglII M.BstVI M.DraIII M.EcoKI"
COMMENT     1)
COMMENT     #97=(CLinePar (CParagraph 0 (0 0) 1 2 2 0 180)
COMMENT     " M.EcoR124I M.EcoRI M.EcoRV M.HincII M.HindIII M.NmeSI M.PhiBssHII
            M.Rrh4273I"
COMMENT     1)
COMMENT     #98=(CLinePar (CParagraph 0 (0 0) 1 2 2 0 180)
COMMENT     " M.SsoI M.StyLTIII M.StySPI M.TfiI M.VspI MluI PacI PciI"
COMMENT     1)
COMMENT     #99=(CLinePar (CParagraph 0 (0 0) 1 2 2 0 180)
COMMENT     " PflMI PmlI PsiI PspOMI PvuI SalI ScaI SciI" 1)
COMMENT     #100=(CLinePar (CParagraph 0 (0 0) 1 2 2 0 180)
COMMENT     " Sse232I TfiI XhoI" 1))) "Step #1")))
COMMENT     "Design Description (*)")
COMMENT     #101=(CFolderPar
COMMENT     (CGroupPar (CParagraph 12 (6 0) 1 1 0 0 178)
COMMENT     (CObjectList
COMMENT     #102=(CFolderPar
COMMENT     (CGroupPar (CParagraph 21 (7 21 0) 1 1 1 0 178)
COMMENT     (CObjectList
COMMENT     #103=(CFolderPar
COMMENT     (CGroupPar
COMMENT     (CParagraph 1 (3 #19# 0) 1 2 2 0 194)
COMMENT     (CObjectList
COMMENT     #104=(CLinePar
COMMENT     (CParagraph 0 (0 0) 1 2 3 0 180)
COMMENT     "Start: 1 End: 141 " 1)
COMMENT     #105=(CLinePar
COMMENT     (CParagraph 0 (0 0) 1 2 3 0 180)
COMMENT     "Original Location Description:" 1)
COMMENT     #106=(CLinePar
COMMENT     (CParagraph 0 (0 0) 1 2 3 0 180)
COMMENT     " 1..141" 1))) "L-ITR")
COMMENT     #107=(CFolderPar
COMMENT     (CGroupPar
COMMENT     (CParagraph 164 (3 #7# 0) 1 2 2 0 194)
COMMENT     (CObjectList
COMMENT     #108=(CLinePar
COMMENT     (CParagraph 0 (0 0) 1 2 3 0 180)
COMMENT     "Start: 164 End: 658 " 1)
COMMENT     #109=(CLinePar
COMMENT     (CParagraph 0 (0 0) 1 2 3 0 180)
COMMENT     "Original Location Description:" 1)
COMMENT     #110=(CLinePar
COMMENT     (CParagraph 0 (0 0) 1 2 3 0 180)
COMMENT     " 164..658" 1)))
COMMENT     "hSynapsin promoter")
COMMENT     #111=(CFolderPar
COMMENT     (CGroupPar
COMMENT     (CParagraph 581 (3 #8# 0) 1 2 2 0 194)
COMMENT     (CObjectList
COMMENT     #112=(CLinePar
COMMENT     (CParagraph 0 (0 0) 1 2 3 0 180)
COMMENT     "Start: 581 End: 600 " 1)
COMMENT     #113=(CLinePar
COMMENT     (CParagraph 0 (0 0) 1 2 3 0 180)
COMMENT     "Original Location Description:" 1)
COMMENT     #114=(CLinePar
COMMENT     (CParagraph 0 (0 0) 1 2 3 0 180)
COMMENT     " 581..600" 1))) "hSyn1-seq-F")
COMMENT     #115=(CFolderPar
COMMENT     (CGroupPar
COMMENT     (CParagraph 683 (3 #12# 0) 1 2 2 0 194)
COMMENT     (CObjectList
COMMENT     #116=(CLinePar
COMMENT     (CParagraph 0 (0 0) 1 2 3 0 180)
COMMENT     "Start: 683 End: 716 " 1)
COMMENT     #117=(CLinePar
COMMENT     (CParagraph 0 (0 0) 1 2 3 0 180)
COMMENT     "Original Location Description:" 1)
COMMENT     #118=(CLinePar
COMMENT     (CParagraph 0 (0 0) 1 2 3 0 180)
COMMENT     " 683..716" 1))) "lox2722")
COMMENT     #119=(CFolderPar
COMMENT     (CGroupPar
COMMENT     (CParagraph 767 (3 #11# 0) 1 2 2 0 194)
COMMENT     (CObjectList
COMMENT     #120=(CLinePar
COMMENT     (CParagraph 0 (0 0) 1 2 3 0 180)
COMMENT     "Start: 767 End: 800 " 1)
COMMENT     #121=(CLinePar
COMMENT     (CParagraph 0 (0 0) 1 2 3 0 180)
COMMENT     "Original Location Description:" 1)
COMMENT     #122=(CLinePar
COMMENT     (CParagraph 0 (0 0) 1 2 3 0 180)
COMMENT     " 767..800" 1))) "loxP")
COMMENT     #123=(CFolderPar
COMMENT     (CGroupPar
COMMENT     (CParagraph 809 (3 #25# 0) 1 2 2 0 194)
COMMENT     (CObjectList
COMMENT     #124=(CLinePar
COMMENT     (CParagraph 0 (0 0) 1 2 3 0 180)
COMMENT     "Start: 809 End: 814 (Complementary)"
COMMENT     1)
COMMENT     #125=(CLinePar
COMMENT     (CParagraph 0 (0 0) 1 2 3 0 180)
COMMENT     "Original Location Description:" 1)
COMMENT     #126=(CLinePar
COMMENT     (CParagraph 0 (0 0) 1 2 3 0 180)
COMMENT     " complement(9..14)" 1)
COMMENT     #127=(CLinePar
COMMENT     (CParagraph 0 (0 0) 1 2 3 0 180)
COMMENT     "Qualifiers:" 1)
COMMENT     #128=(CLinePar
COMMENT     (CParagraph 0 (0 0) 1 2 3 0 180)
COMMENT     " /ApEinfo_fwdcolor=\"#7eff74\"" 1)
COMMENT     #129=(CLinePar
COMMENT     (CParagraph 0 (0 0) 1 2 3 0 180)
COMMENT     " /ApEinfo_revcolor=\"#7eff74\"" 1)
COMMENT     #130=(CLinePar
COMMENT     (CParagraph 0 (0 0) 1 2 3 0 180)
COMMENT     " /ApEinfo_graphicformat=\"arrow_data {{0 1 2 0 0 -1} {} 0}"
COMMENT     1)
COMMENT     #131=(CLinePar
COMMENT     (CParagraph 0 (0 0) 1 2 3 0 180)
COMMENT     " width 5 offset 0\"" 1)))
COMMENT     "2X stop")
COMMENT     #132=(CFolderPar
COMMENT     (CGroupPar
COMMENT     (CParagraph 815 (3 #27# 0) 1 2 2 0 194)
COMMENT     (CObjectList
COMMENT     #133=(CLinePar
COMMENT     (CParagraph 0 (0 0) 1 2 3 0 180)
COMMENT     "Start: 815 End: 1534 (Complementary)"
COMMENT     1)
COMMENT     #134=(CLinePar
COMMENT     (CParagraph 0 (0 0) 1 2 3 0 180)
COMMENT     "Original Location Description:" 1)
COMMENT     #135=(CLinePar
COMMENT     (CParagraph 0 (0 0) 1 2 3 0 180)
COMMENT     " complement(15..734)" 1)
COMMENT     #136=(CLinePar
COMMENT     (CParagraph 0 (0 0) 1 2 3 0 180)
COMMENT     "Qualifiers:" 1)
COMMENT     #137=(CLinePar
COMMENT     (CParagraph 0 (0 0) 1 2 3 0 180)
COMMENT     " /ApEinfo_fwdcolor=\"cyan\"" 1)
COMMENT     #138=(CLinePar
COMMENT     (CParagraph 0 (0 0) 1 2 3 0 180)
COMMENT     " /ApEinfo_revcolor=\"green\"" 1)
COMMENT     #139=(CLinePar
COMMENT     (CParagraph 0 (0 0) 1 2 3 0 180)
COMMENT     " /ApEinfo_graphicformat=\"arrow_data {{0 1 2 0 0 -1} {} 0}"
COMMENT     1)
COMMENT     #140=(CLinePar
COMMENT     (CParagraph 0 (0 0) 1 2 3 0 180)
COMMENT     " width 5 offset 0\"" 1))) "EGFP")
COMMENT     #141=(CFolderPar
COMMENT     (CGroupPar
COMMENT     (CParagraph 1535 (3 #24# 0) 1 2 2 0 194)
COMMENT     (CObjectList
COMMENT     #142=(CLinePar
COMMENT     (CParagraph 0 (0 0) 1 2 3 0 180)
COMMENT     "Start: 1535 End: 1633 (Complementary)"
COMMENT     1)
COMMENT     #143=(CLinePar
COMMENT     (CParagraph 0 (0 0) 1 2 3 0 180)
COMMENT     "Original Location Description:" 1)
COMMENT     #144=(CLinePar
COMMENT     (CParagraph 0 (0 0) 1 2 3 0 180)
COMMENT     " complement(735..833)" 1)
COMMENT     #145=(CLinePar
COMMENT     (CParagraph 0 (0 0) 1 2 3 0 180)
COMMENT     "Qualifiers:" 1)
COMMENT     #146=(CLinePar
COMMENT     (CParagraph 0 (0 0) 1 2 3 0 180)
COMMENT     " /ApEinfo_fwdcolor=\"#7eff74\"" 1)
COMMENT     #147=(CLinePar
COMMENT     (CParagraph 0 (0 0) 1 2 3 0 180)
COMMENT     " /ApEinfo_revcolor=\"#7eff74\"" 1)
COMMENT     #148=(CLinePar
COMMENT     (CParagraph 0 (0 0) 1 2 3 0 180)
COMMENT     " /ApEinfo_graphicformat=\"arrow_data {{0 1 2 0 0 -1} {} 0}"
COMMENT     1)
COMMENT     #149=(CLinePar
COMMENT     (CParagraph 0 (0 0) 1 2 3 0 180)
COMMENT     " width 5 offset 0\"" 1)))
COMMENT     "PRSET Leader")
COMMENT     #150=(CFolderPar
COMMENT     (CGroupPar
COMMENT     (CParagraph 1610 (3 #23# 0) 1 2 2 0 194)
COMMENT     (CObjectList
COMMENT     #151=(CLinePar
COMMENT     (CParagraph 0 (0 0) 1 2 3 0 180)
COMMENT     "Start: 1610 End: 1627 (Complementary)"
COMMENT     1)
COMMENT     #152=(CLinePar
COMMENT     (CParagraph 0 (0 0) 1 2 3 0 180)
COMMENT     "Original Location Description:" 1)
COMMENT     #153=(CLinePar
COMMENT     (CParagraph 0 (0 0) 1 2 3 0 180)
COMMENT     " complement(810..827)" 1)
COMMENT     #154=(CLinePar
COMMENT     (CParagraph 0 (0 0) 1 2 3 0 180)
COMMENT     "Qualifiers:" 1)
COMMENT     #155=(CLinePar
COMMENT     (CParagraph 0 (0 0) 1 2 3 0 180)
COMMENT     " /ApEinfo_fwdcolor=\"#7eff74\"" 1)
COMMENT     #156=(CLinePar
COMMENT     (CParagraph 0 (0 0) 1 2 3 0 180)
COMMENT     " /ApEinfo_revcolor=\"#7eff74\"" 1)
COMMENT     #157=(CLinePar
COMMENT     (CParagraph 0 (0 0) 1 2 3 0 180)
COMMENT     " /ApEinfo_graphicformat=\"arrow_data {{0 1 2 0 0 -1} {} 0}"
COMMENT     1)
COMMENT     #158=(CLinePar
COMMENT     (CParagraph 0 (0 0) 1 2 3 0 180)
COMMENT     " width 5 offset 0\"" 1)))
COMMENT     "6xHisTag")
COMMENT     #159=(CFolderPar
COMMENT     (CGroupPar
COMMENT     (CParagraph 1634 (3 #22# 0) 1 2 2 0 194)
COMMENT     (CObjectList
COMMENT     #160=(CLinePar
COMMENT     (CParagraph 0 (0 0) 1 2 3 0 180)
COMMENT     "Start: 1634 End: 1690 (Complementary)"
COMMENT     1)
COMMENT     #161=(CLinePar
COMMENT     (CParagraph 0 (0 0) 1 2 3 0 180)
COMMENT     "Original Location Description:" 1)
COMMENT     #162=(CLinePar
COMMENT     (CParagraph 0 (0 0) 1 2 3 0 180)
COMMENT     " complement(834..890)" 1)
COMMENT     #163=(CLinePar
COMMENT     (CParagraph 0 (0 0) 1 2 3 0 180)
COMMENT     "Qualifiers:" 1)
COMMENT     #164=(CLinePar
COMMENT     (CParagraph 0 (0 0) 1 2 3 0 180)
COMMENT     " /ApEinfo_fwdcolor=\"#7eff74\"" 1)
COMMENT     #165=(CLinePar
COMMENT     (CParagraph 0 (0 0) 1 2 3 0 180)
COMMENT     " /ApEinfo_revcolor=\"#7eff74\"" 1)
COMMENT     #166=(CLinePar
COMMENT     (CParagraph 0 (0 0) 1 2 3 0 180)
COMMENT     " /ApEinfo_graphicformat=\"arrow_data {{0 1 2 0 0 -1} {} 0}"
COMMENT     1)
COMMENT     #167=(CLinePar
COMMENT     (CParagraph 0 (0 0) 1 2 3 0 180)
COMMENT     " width 5 offset 0\"" 1)))
COMMENT     "GAP43 Sequence")
COMMENT     #168=(CFolderPar
COMMENT     (CGroupPar
COMMENT     (CParagraph 1694 (3 #26# 0) 1 2 2 0 194)
COMMENT     (CObjectList
COMMENT     #169=(CLinePar
COMMENT     (CParagraph 0 (0 0) 1 2 3 0 180)
COMMENT     "Start: 1694 End: 1699 (Complementary)"
COMMENT     1)
COMMENT     #170=(CLinePar
COMMENT     (CParagraph 0 (0 0) 1 2 3 0 180)
COMMENT     "Original Location Description:" 1)
COMMENT     #171=(CLinePar
COMMENT     (CParagraph 0 (0 0) 1 2 3 0 180)
COMMENT     " complement(894..899)" 1)
COMMENT     #172=(CLinePar
COMMENT     (CParagraph 0 (0 0) 1 2 3 0 180)
COMMENT     "Qualifiers:" 1)
COMMENT     #173=(CLinePar
COMMENT     (CParagraph 0 (0 0) 1 2 3 0 180)
COMMENT     " /ApEinfo_fwdcolor=\"#ff8000\"" 1)
COMMENT     #174=(CLinePar
COMMENT     (CParagraph 0 (0 0) 1 2 3 0 180)
COMMENT     " /ApEinfo_revcolor=\"green\"" 1)
COMMENT     #175=(CLinePar
COMMENT     (CParagraph 0 (0 0) 1 2 3 0 180)
COMMENT     " /ApEinfo_graphicformat=\"arrow_data {{0 1 2 0 0 -1} {} 0}"
COMMENT     1)
COMMENT     #176=(CLinePar
COMMENT     (CParagraph 0 (0 0) 1 2 3 0 180)
COMMENT     " width 5 offset 0\"" 1))) "kozak")
COMMENT     #177=(CFolderPar
COMMENT     (CGroupPar
COMMENT     (CParagraph 1740 (3 #21# 0) 1 2 2 0 194)
COMMENT     (CObjectList
COMMENT     #178=(CLinePar
COMMENT     (CParagraph 0 (0 0) 1 2 3 0 180)
COMMENT     "Start: 1740 End: 1773" 1)
COMMENT     #179=(CLinePar
COMMENT     (CParagraph 0 (0 0) 1 2 3 0 180)
COMMENT     "Original Location Description:" 1)
COMMENT     #180=(CLinePar
COMMENT     (CParagraph 0 (0 0) 1 2 3 0 180)
COMMENT     " 940..973" 1)
COMMENT     #181=(CLinePar
COMMENT     (CParagraph 0 (0 0) 1 2 3 0 180)
COMMENT     "Qualifiers:" 1)
COMMENT     #182=(CLinePar
COMMENT     (CParagraph 0 (0 0) 1 2 3 0 180)
COMMENT     " /ApEinfo_fwdcolor=\"cyan\"" 1)
COMMENT     #183=(CLinePar
COMMENT     (CParagraph 0 (0 0) 1 2 3 0 180)
COMMENT     " /ApEinfo_revcolor=\"green\"" 1)
COMMENT     #184=(CLinePar
COMMENT     (CParagraph 0 (0 0) 1 2 3 0 180)
COMMENT     " /ApEinfo_graphicformat=\"arrow_data {{0 1 2 0 0 -1} {} 0}"
COMMENT     1)
COMMENT     #185=(CLinePar
COMMENT     (CParagraph 0 (0 0) 1 2 3 0 180)
COMMENT     " width 5 offset 0\"" 1)))
COMMENT     "Lox2722")
COMMENT     #186=(CFolderPar
COMMENT     (CGroupPar
COMMENT     (CParagraph 1824 (3 #20# 0) 1 2 2 0 194)
COMMENT     (CObjectList
COMMENT     #187=(CLinePar
COMMENT     (CParagraph 0 (0 0) 1 2 3 0 180)
COMMENT     "Start: 1824 End: 1857" 1)
COMMENT     #188=(CLinePar
COMMENT     (CParagraph 0 (0 0) 1 2 3 0 180)
COMMENT     "Original Location Description:" 1)
COMMENT     #189=(CLinePar
COMMENT     (CParagraph 0 (0 0) 1 2 3 0 180)
COMMENT     " 1024..1057" 1)
COMMENT     #190=(CLinePar
COMMENT     (CParagraph 0 (0 0) 1 2 3 0 180)
COMMENT     "Qualifiers:" 1)
COMMENT     #191=(CLinePar
COMMENT     (CParagraph 0 (0 0) 1 2 3 0 180)
COMMENT     " /ApEinfo_fwdcolor=\"cyan\"" 1)
COMMENT     #192=(CLinePar
COMMENT     (CParagraph 0 (0 0) 1 2 3 0 180)
COMMENT     " /ApEinfo_revcolor=\"green\"" 1)
COMMENT     #193=(CLinePar
COMMENT     (CParagraph 0 (0 0) 1 2 3 0 180)
COMMENT     " /ApEinfo_graphicformat=\"arrow_data {{0 1 2 0 0 -1} {} 0}"
COMMENT     1)
COMMENT     #194=(CLinePar
COMMENT     (CParagraph 0 (0 0) 1 2 3 0 180)
COMMENT     " width 5 offset 0\"" 1))) "LoxP")
COMMENT     #195=(CFolderPar
COMMENT     (CGroupPar
COMMENT     (CParagraph 1872 (3 #14# 0) 1 2 2 0 194)
COMMENT     (CObjectList
COMMENT     #196=(CLinePar
COMMENT     (CParagraph 0 (0 0) 1 2 3 0 180)
COMMENT     "Start: 1872 End: 2480" 1)
COMMENT     #197=(CLinePar
COMMENT     (CParagraph 0 (0 0) 1 2 3 0 180)
COMMENT     "Original Location Description:" 1)
COMMENT     #198=(CLinePar
COMMENT     (CParagraph 0 (0 0) 1 2 3 0 180)
COMMENT     " 3431..4039" 1))) "WPRE")
COMMENT     #199=(CFolderPar
COMMENT     (CGroupPar
COMMENT     (CParagraph 2500 (3 #9# 0) 1 2 2 0 194)
COMMENT     (CObjectList
COMMENT     #200=(CLinePar
COMMENT     (CParagraph 0 (0 0) 1 2 3 0 180)
COMMENT     "Start: 2500 End: 2703" 1)
COMMENT     #201=(CLinePar
COMMENT     (CParagraph 0 (0 0) 1 2 3 0 180)
COMMENT     "Original Location Description:" 1)
COMMENT     #202=(CLinePar
COMMENT     (CParagraph 0 (0 0) 1 2 3 0 180)
COMMENT     " 4059..4262" 1))) "BGH-pA")
COMMENT     #203=(CFolderPar
COMMENT     (CGroupPar
COMMENT     (CParagraph 2726 (3 #18# 0) 1 2 2 0 194)
COMMENT     (CObjectList
COMMENT     #204=(CLinePar
COMMENT     (CParagraph 0 (0 0) 1 2 3 0 180)
COMMENT     "Start: 2726 End: 2866" 1)
COMMENT     #205=(CLinePar
COMMENT     (CParagraph 0 (0 0) 1 2 3 0 180)
COMMENT     "Original Location Description:" 1)
COMMENT     #206=(CLinePar
COMMENT     (CParagraph 0 (0 0) 1 2 3 0 180)
COMMENT     " 4285..4425" 1))) "R-ITR")
COMMENT     #207=(CFolderPar
COMMENT     (CGroupPar
COMMENT     (CParagraph 3783 (3 #16# 0) 1 2 2 0 194)
COMMENT     (CObjectList
COMMENT     #208=(CLinePar
COMMENT     (CParagraph 0 (0 0) 1 2 3 0 180)
COMMENT     "Start: 3783 End: 4640" 1)
COMMENT     #209=(CLinePar
COMMENT     (CParagraph 0 (0 0) 1 2 3 0 180)
COMMENT     "Original Location Description:" 1)
COMMENT     #210=(CLinePar
COMMENT     (CParagraph 0 (0 0) 1 2 3 0 180)
COMMENT     " 5342..6199" 1))) "AmpR")))
COMMENT     "Misc. Feature (17 total)")
COMMENT     #211=(CFolderPar
COMMENT     (CGroupPar (CParagraph 27 (7 27 0) 1 1 1 0 178)
COMMENT     (CObjectList
COMMENT     #212=(CFolderPar
COMMENT     (CGroupPar
COMMENT     (CParagraph 1984 (3 #13# 0) 1 2 2 0 194)
COMMENT     (CObjectList
COMMENT     #213=(CLinePar
COMMENT     (CParagraph 0 (0 0) 1 2 3 0 180)
COMMENT     "Start: 1984 End: 2005 (Complementary)"
COMMENT     1)
COMMENT     #214=(CLinePar
COMMENT     (CParagraph 0 (0 0) 1 2 3 0 180)
COMMENT     "Original Location Description:" 1)
COMMENT     #215=(CLinePar
COMMENT     (CParagraph 0 (0 0) 1 2 3 0 180)
COMMENT     " complement(3543..3564)" 1)))
COMMENT     "WPRE-R(JT)")
COMMENT     #216=(CFolderPar
COMMENT     (CGroupPar
COMMENT     (CParagraph 2614 (3 #10# 0) 1 2 2 0 194)
COMMENT     (CObjectList
COMMENT     #217=(CLinePar
COMMENT     (CParagraph 0 (0 0) 1 2 3 0 180)
COMMENT     "Start: 2614 End: 2633 (Complementary)"
COMMENT     1)
COMMENT     #218=(CLinePar
COMMENT     (CParagraph 0 (0 0) 1 2 3 0 180)
COMMENT     "Original Location Description:" 1)
COMMENT     #219=(CLinePar
COMMENT     (CParagraph 0 (0 0) 1 2 3 0 180)
COMMENT     " complement(4173..4192)" 1)))
COMMENT     "BGH-R"))) "Primer (2 total)")
COMMENT     #220=(CFolderPar
COMMENT     (CGroupPar (CParagraph 33 (7 33 0) 1 1 1 0 178)
COMMENT     (CObjectList
COMMENT     #221=(CFolderPar
COMMENT     (CGroupPar
COMMENT     (CParagraph 2958 (3 #17# 0) 1 2 2 0 194)
COMMENT     (CObjectList
COMMENT     #222=(CLinePar
COMMENT     (CParagraph 0 (0 0) 1 2 3 0 180)
COMMENT     "Start: 2958 End: 3264" 1)
COMMENT     #223=(CLinePar
COMMENT     (CParagraph 0 (0 0) 1 2 3 0 180)
COMMENT     "Original Location Description:" 1)
COMMENT     #224=(CLinePar
COMMENT     (CParagraph 0 (0 0) 1 2 3 0 180)
COMMENT     " 4517..4823" 1))) "f1 Origin")
COMMENT     #225=(CFolderPar
COMMENT     (CGroupPar
COMMENT     (CParagraph 4791 (3 #15# 0) 1 2 2 0 194)
COMMENT     (CObjectList
COMMENT     #226=(CLinePar
COMMENT     (CParagraph 0 (0 0) 1 2 3 0 180)
COMMENT     "Start: 4791 End: 5458" 1)
COMMENT     #227=(CLinePar
COMMENT     (CParagraph 0 (0 0) 1 2 3 0 180)
COMMENT     "Original Location Description:" 1)
COMMENT     #228=(CLinePar
COMMENT     (CParagraph 0 (0 0) 1 2 3 0 180)
COMMENT     " 6350..7017" 1))) "pUC ori")))
COMMENT     "Replication Origin (2 total)"))) "Feature Map")
COMMENT     #229=(CFolderPar
COMMENT     (CGroupPar (CParagraph 12 (6 0) 1 1 0 0 178)
COMMENT     (CObjectList
COMMENT     #230=(CFolderPar
COMMENT     (CGroupPar (CParagraph 98 (0 0) 1 1 1 0 178)
COMMENT     (CObjectList
COMMENT     #231=(CFolderPar
COMMENT     (CGroupPar
COMMENT     (CParagraph 1535 (0 0) 1 2 2 0 178)
COMMENT     (CObjectList
COMMENT     #232=(CLinePar
COMMENT     (CParagraph 0 (0 0) 1 2 3 0 180)
COMMENT     "Start: 1535 End: 1693 (Complementary)"
COMMENT     1)
COMMENT     #233=(CLinePar
COMMENT     (CParagraph 0 (0 0) 1 2 3 0 180)
COMMENT     "Original Location Description:" 1)
COMMENT     #234=(CLinePar
COMMENT     (CParagraph 0 (0 0) 1 2 3 0 180)
COMMENT     " complement(1535..1693)" 1)
COMMENT     #235=(CLinePar
COMMENT     (CParagraph 0 (0 0) 1 2 3 0 180)
COMMENT     "Qualifiers:" 1)
COMMENT     #236=(CLinePar
COMMENT     (CParagraph 0 (0 0) 1 2 3 0 180)
COMMENT     " /dnas_title=\"pAAV-hSynapsin1-axon-GCaMP6f\""
COMMENT     1)
COMMENT     #237=(CLinePar
COMMENT     (CParagraph 0 (0 0) 1 2 3 0 180)
COMMENT     " /ApEinfo_label=\"source\"" 1)
COMMENT     #238=(CLinePar
COMMENT     (CParagraph 0 (0 0) 1 2 3 0 180)
COMMENT     " /ApEinfo_fwdcolor=\"pink\"" 1)
COMMENT     #239=(CLinePar
COMMENT     (CParagraph 0 (0 0) 1 2 3 0 180)
COMMENT     " /ApEinfo_revcolor=\"pink\"" 1)
COMMENT     #240=(CLinePar
COMMENT     (CParagraph 0 (0 0) 1 2 3 0 180)
COMMENT     " /ApEinfo_graphicformat=\"arrow_data {{0 1 2 0 0 -1} {} 0}"
COMMENT     1)
COMMENT     #241=(CLinePar
COMMENT     (CParagraph 0 (0 0) 1 2 3 0 180)
COMMENT     " width 5 offset 0\"" 1)))
COMMENT     "Source_1")
COMMENT     #242=(CFolderPar
COMMENT     (CGroupPar
COMMENT     (CParagraph 1700 (0 0) 1 2 2 0 178)
COMMENT     (CObjectList
COMMENT     #243=(CLinePar
COMMENT     (CParagraph 0 (0 0) 1 2 3 0 180)
COMMENT     "Start: 1700 End: 1733 (Complementary)"
COMMENT     1)
COMMENT     #244=(CLinePar
COMMENT     (CParagraph 0 (0 0) 1 2 3 0 180)
COMMENT     "Original Location Description:" 1)
COMMENT     #245=(CLinePar
COMMENT     (CParagraph 0 (0 0) 1 2 3 0 180)
COMMENT     " complement(1700..1733)" 1)
COMMENT     #246=(CLinePar
COMMENT     (CParagraph 0 (0 0) 1 2 3 0 180)
COMMENT     "Qualifiers:" 1)
COMMENT     #247=(CLinePar
COMMENT     (CParagraph 0 (0 0) 1 2 3 0 180)
COMMENT     " /dnas_title=\"pAAV-hSynapsin1-axon-GCaMP6f\""
COMMENT     1)
COMMENT     #248=(CLinePar
COMMENT     (CParagraph 0 (0 0) 1 2 3 0 180)
COMMENT     " /ApEinfo_fwdcolor=\"pink\"" 1)
COMMENT     #249=(CLinePar
COMMENT     (CParagraph 0 (0 0) 1 2 3 0 180)
COMMENT     " /ApEinfo_revcolor=\"pink\"" 1)
COMMENT     #250=(CLinePar
COMMENT     (CParagraph 0 (0 0) 1 2 3 0 180)
COMMENT     " /ApEinfo_graphicformat=\"arrow_data {{0 1 2 0 0 -1} {} 0}"
COMMENT     1)
COMMENT     #251=(CLinePar
COMMENT     (CParagraph 0 (0 0) 1 2 3 0 180)
COMMENT     " width 5 offset 0\"" 1)))
COMMENT     "Source_2"))) "Source (2 total)")))
COMMENT     "Imported Features Not Shown on Map"))))
COMMENT     (CGraphView
COMMENT     (CWStyleSheet
COMMENT     (CObjectList
COMMENT     #252=(CWidgetStyle "RSite Label" 1 (LOGPEN 0 0 13408563) 1 0 1
COMMENT     (LOGFONT 0 0 0 0 400 0 0 0 0 3 2 1 18 "Georgia") 0.555556 0 1 5
COMMENT     "@N (@S)" 0)
COMMENT     #253=(CWidgetStyle "Signal Label" 1 (LOGPEN 0 0 0) 1 0 1
COMMENT     (LOGFONT 0 0 0 0 700 0 0 0 0 3 2 1 34 "Arial") 0.666667 0 1 1
COMMENT     "@N" 0)
COMMENT     #254=(CWidgetStyle "Molecule Label 2" 0 0 1
COMMENT     (LOGFONT 0 0 0 0 400 0 0 0 0 3 2 1 18 "Georgia") 0.555556 0 1 16
COMMENT     "@L bp" 0)
COMMENT     #255=(CWidgetStyle "Molecule Label 1" 0 0 1
COMMENT     (LOGFONT 0 0 0 0 400 0 0 0 0 3 2 1 34 "Verdana") 0.833333 0 1 1
COMMENT     "@N" 0)
COMMENT     #256=(CWidgetStyle "Shape 3" 1 (LOGPEN 0 0 3355545) 1 1
COMMENT     (LOGBRUSH 0 6724095 0) 0 0 1 (LOGSHAPE 9 1 0.8 1.8 0))
COMMENT     #257=(CWidgetStyle "Shape 1" 1 (LOGPEN 0 0 6723840) 1 1
COMMENT     (LOGBRUSH 0 10079334 0) 0 0 1 (LOGSHAPE 9 1 0.8 1.8 0))
COMMENT     #258=(CWidgetStyle "Axis" 1 (LOGPEN 0 0 10079436) 2 1
COMMENT     (LOGBRUSH 0 13434879 0) 0 0 1 (LOGSHAPE 10 1 0 0 0))
COMMENT     #259=(CWidgetStyle "Line 2" 1 (LOGPEN 0 0 6723840) 8 0 0 0 1
COMMENT     (LOGSHAPE 1 1.9 0 0 0))
COMMENT     #260=(CWidgetStyle "RSite" 1 (LOGPEN 0 0 10053171) 8 0 0 0 1
COMMENT     (LOGSHAPE 1 1.9 0 0 0))
COMMENT     #261=(CWidgetStyle "Short Signal" 1 (LOGPEN 0 0 13395507) 10 0 0 0 1
COMMENT     (LOGSHAPE 1 1.9 0 0 0))
COMMENT     #262=(CWidgetStyle "Uniq RSite Label" 1 (LOGPEN 0 0 153) 1 0 1
COMMENT     (LOGFONT 0 0 0 0 400 0 0 0 0 3 2 1 18 "Georgia") 0.555556 128 1
COMMENT     5 "@N (@S)" 0)
COMMENT     #263=(CWidgetStyle "Vanilla" 1 (LOGPEN 0 0 0) 1 1
COMMENT     (LOGBRUSH 0 16777215 0) 1
COMMENT     (LOGFONT 0 0 0 0 400 0 0 0 0 7 48 2 18 "Times New Roman") 0.8 0
COMMENT     1 2 "?" 0)
COMMENT     #264=(CWidgetStyle "Mark 1" 0 0 1
COMMENT     (LOGFONT 0 0 0 0 400 0 0 0 2 7 48 2 2 "Windings") 0.7 0 1 2 "?"
COMMENT     0)
COMMENT     #265=(CWidgetStyle "Motif Label" 1 (LOGPEN 0 0 16744512) 1 0 1
COMMENT     (LOGFONT 0 0 0 0 400 0 0 0 0 3 2 1 34 "Arial") 0.611111 8388608
COMMENT     1 65535 "@N (@H)" 0)
COMMENT     #266=(CWidgetStyle "Fragment Label 2" 1 (LOGPEN 0 0 0) 1 0 1
COMMENT     (LOGFONT 0 0 0 0 400 0 0 0 0 3 2 1 49 "Courier New") 1.05 0 1 48
COMMENT     "@F bp (molecule @L bp)" 0)
COMMENT     #267=(CWidgetStyle "Fragment Label 1" 1 (LOGPEN 0 0 0) 1 0 1
COMMENT     (LOGFONT 0 0 0 0 400 0 0 0 0 3 2 1 34 "Arial") 0.91 0 1 1
COMMENT     "Fragment of @N" 0)
COMMENT     #268=(CWidgetStyle "Shape 4" 1 (LOGPEN 0 0 0) 1 1
COMMENT     (LOGBRUSH 2 8388608 5) 0 0 0)
COMMENT     #269=(CWidgetStyle "Shape 2" 1 (LOGPEN 0 0 0) 1 1 (LOGBRUSH 0 128 0)
            0
COMMENT     0 0)
COMMENT     #270=(CWidgetStyle "Shape 0" 1 (LOGPEN 0 0 0) 1 1 (LOGBRUSH 0 0 0) 0
            0
COMMENT     0)
COMMENT     #271=(CWidgetStyle "ORF" 1 (LOGPEN 0 0 16384) 8 0 0 0 1
COMMENT     (LOGSHAPE 7 0.2 3.41182 2.86186 0.609808))
COMMENT     #272=(CWidgetStyle "Line 4" 1 (LOGPEN 0 0 32768) 8 0 0 0 0)
COMMENT     #273=(CWidgetStyle "Line 3" 1 (LOGPEN 0 0 16711680) 8 0 0 0 0)
COMMENT     #274=(CWidgetStyle "Line 1" 1 (LOGPEN 0 0 16711680) 1 0 0 0 0)
COMMENT     #275=(CWidgetStyle "Short Promoter" 1 (LOGPEN 0 0 128) 6 0 0 0 0)
COMMENT     #276=(CWidgetStyle "Motif" 1 (LOGPEN 0 0 0) 1 0 0 0 0)
COMMENT     #277=(CWidgetStyle "Line 0" 1 (LOGPEN 0 0 0) 8 0 0 0 0)
COMMENT     #278=(CWidgetStyle "Void" 0 0 0 0 0)
COMMENT     #279=(CWidgetStyle "General Label" 1 (LOGPEN 0 0 0) 1 0 1
COMMENT     (LOGFONT 0 0 0 0 400 0 0 0 0 3 2 1 18 "Times New Roman") 0.91 0
COMMENT     1 3 "@T @N " 0)
COMMENT     #280=(CWidgetStyle "Position" 1 (LOGPEN 0 0 0) 1 0 0 0 0)
COMMENT     #281=(CWidgetStyle "Annotation" 0 0 1
COMMENT     (LOGFONT 0 0 0 0 400 0 0 0 0 3 2 1 18 "Times New Roman") 0.91 0
COMMENT     0 0)
COMMENT     #282=(CWidgetStyle "Position Label" 1 (LOGPEN 0 0 8388608) 1 0 1
COMMENT     (LOGFONT 0 0 0 0 400 0 1 0 0 3 2 1 34 "Arial") 0.63 8388608 1 1
COMMENT     "@N" 0)
COMMENT     #283=(CWidgetStyle "Range" 1 (LOGPEN 0 0 0) 1 1
COMMENT     (LOGBRUSH 0 16777215 0) 0 0 0)
COMMENT     #284=(CWidgetStyle "Range Label" 1 (LOGPEN 0 0 8388608) 1 0 1
COMMENT     (LOGFONT 0 0 0 0 400 0 1 0 0 3 2 1 34 "Arial") 0.63 8388608 1 1
COMMENT     "@N" 0)
COMMENT     #285=(CWidgetStyle "ORF Label" 1 (LOGPEN 0 0 49216) 1 0 1
COMMENT     (LOGFONT 0 0 0 0 400 0 0 0 0 3 2 1 18 "Times New Roman")
COMMENT     0.611111 0 1 65535 "@N" 0)
COMMENT     #286=(CWidgetStyle "CDS Label" 1 (LOGPEN 0 0 4227264) 1 0 1
COMMENT     (LOGFONT 0 0 0 0 400 0 0 0 0 3 2 1 34 "Arial") 0.555556 255 1 1
COMMENT     "@N" 0)
COMMENT     #287=(CWidgetStyle "Shape 5" 1 (LOGPEN 0 0 0) 3 1
COMMENT     (LOGBRUSH 0 16777113 0) 1
COMMENT     (LOGFONT 0 0 0 0 400 0 0 0 0 7 48 2 50 "Arial") 0.9 0 0 1
COMMENT     (LOGSHAPE 9 1 0.8 1.8 0))
COMMENT     #288=(CWidgetStyle "CDS" 1 (LOGPEN 0 0 0) 1 1 (LOGBRUSH 2 39423 3) 0
            0
COMMENT     1 (LOGSHAPE 9 1 0.8 1.8 0))
COMMENT     #289=(CWidgetStyle "Label 2" 1 (LOGPEN 0 0 4227264) 1 0 1
COMMENT     (LOGFONT 0 0 0 0 400 0 0 0 0 3 2 1 34 "Arial") 0.944444 8388608
COMMENT     1 1 "@N" 0)
COMMENT     #290=(CWidgetStyle "Label 3" 1 (LOGPEN 0 0 8421376) 1 0 1
COMMENT     (LOGFONT 0 0 0 0 700 255 0 0 0 3 2 1 34 "Arial") 0.833333 255 1
COMMENT     5 "@N (@S)" 0)
COMMENT     #291=(CWidgetStyle "Label 4" 1 (LOGPEN 0 0 8437824) 1 0 1
COMMENT     (LOGFONT 0 0 0 0 400 0 0 0 0 3 2 1 34 "Arial") 0.722222 0 1 5
COMMENT     "@N (@S)" 0)) 0.164644 1.74233 0.164644 2.53336
COMMENT     (70 (CShapeMapEntry 0 "Unique RSite" 1 "Uniq RSite Label") 67
COMMENT     (CShapeMapEntry 0 "ORF" 0 "ORF Label")) 40.0378 40.0378 39 39 0.1
            -365)
COMMENT     1 1 0 1 1
COMMENT     (mapper: 16.4699 -14.5217 40.0378 40.0378 0.01 10 -1 5463 5463 1 0
            0)
COMMENT     #292=(CGroupWidget (CWidget 0 (0 0) 1 2 0 0 Nil 1629633908 100)
COMMENT     (CObjectList
COMMENT     #293=(CGroupWidget (CWidget 1 (0 0) 1 2 0 0 Nil 6648937 100)
COMMENT     (CObjectList
COMMENT     #294=(CAxis
COMMENT     (CWideLine (CWidget 0 (0 0) 1 2 0 0 #258# 0 0)
COMMENT     (LOGPEN 0 0 10079436) 2 (LOGBRUSH 0 13434879 0) 1
COMMENT     6.27533 6.27333 1 0.0214037) 0.11483)
COMMENT     #295=(CLabel
COMMENT     (CWidget 1001 (0 0) 1 2 0 0 #255# 268730828 100)
COMMENT     (LOGPEN 3176840678 -2147371350 152555272)
COMMENT     -1118257692
COMMENT     (LOGFONT 58 22 0 0 400 0 0 0 0 3 2 1 34 "Verdana")
COMMENT     1.74233 0.833333 0
COMMENT     "pAAV hSyn1 DIO Axon-GFP WPRE BGHpA" "@N" 1 0
COMMENT     0.871165 0 -10 23.9024 1.47361 Nil)
COMMENT     #296=(CLabel
COMMENT     (CWidget 1002 (0 0) 1 2 0 0 #254# 16777215 100)
COMMENT     (LOGPEN 0 0 0) 1
COMMENT     (LOGFONT 38 14 0 0 400 0 0 0 0 3 2 1 18 "Georgia")
COMMENT     1.74233 0.555556 0 "5463 bp" "@L bp" 16 0 -0.871165
COMMENT     0 -10.8 2.54759 0.949103 Nil)) (CObjectList))
COMMENT     #297=(CGroupWidget (CWidget 10 (6 0) 1 2 0 0 Nil 1529839888 100)
COMMENT     (CObjectList
COMMENT     #298=(CGroupWidget
COMMENT     (CWidget 21 (7 21 0) 1 2 0 0 Nil 1629633908 100)
COMMENT     (CObjectList
COMMENT     #299=(CWideArrow
COMMENT     (CWideLine
COMMENT     (CWidget 0 (3 #7# 0) 1 2 0 0 #257# -1118476
COMMENT     100) (LOGPEN 0 0 6723840) 1
COMMENT     (LOGBRUSH 0 10079334 0) 1 5.5176 6.08601 1
COMMENT     0.082322) 0.8 1.8 0)
COMMENT     #300=(CLabel (CWidget 0 (0 0) 1 2 0 0 #253# 11 100)
COMMENT     (LOGPEN 0 0 0) 1
COMMENT     (LOGFONT 46 17 0 0 700 0 0 0 0 3 2 1 34
COMMENT     "Arial") 1.74233 0.666667 0
COMMENT     "hSynapsin promoter" "@N" 1 11.2388 10.454 0
COMMENT     -10 9.19131 1.17389 #299#)
COMMENT     #301=(CScratch
COMMENT     (CWidget 0 (3 #8# 0) 1 2 0 0 #261# 0 100)
COMMENT     (LOGPEN 0 8 13395507) 10 1 5.60717 1.9
COMMENT     0.082322 1)
COMMENT     #302=(CLabel
COMMENT     (CWidget 0 (0 0) 1 2 0 0 #253# 268730828 100)
COMMENT     (LOGPEN 0 0 0) 1
COMMENT     (LOGFONT 46 17 0 0 700 0 0 0 0 3 2 1 34
COMMENT     "Arial") 1.74233 0.666667 0 "hSyn1-seq-F"
COMMENT     "@N" 1 11.6637 8.71165 0 -10 5.56974 1.17389
COMMENT     #301#)
COMMENT     #303=(CWideArrow
COMMENT     (CWideLine
COMMENT     (CWidget 0 (3 #9# 0) 1 2 0 0 #257# 0 100)
COMMENT     (LOGPEN 0 0 6723840) 1
COMMENT     (LOGBRUSH 0 10079334 0) 1 3.16932 3.40357 1
COMMENT     0.082322) 0.8 1.8 0)
COMMENT     #304=(CLabel (CWidget 0 (0 0) 1 2 0 0 #253# 0 100)
COMMENT     (LOGPEN 0 0 0) 1
COMMENT     (LOGFONT 46 17 0 0 700 0 0 0 0 3 2 1 34
COMMENT     "Arial") 1.74233 0.666667 0 "BGH-pA" "@N" 1
COMMENT     4.5769 -15.681 0 -10 3.57162 1.17389 #303#)
COMMENT     #305=(CScratch
COMMENT     (CWidget 0 (3 #11# 0) 1 2 0 0 #261# 96390392
COMMENT     100) (LOGPEN 0 8 13395507) 10 1 5.39358 1.9
COMMENT     0.082322 1)
COMMENT     #306=(CLabel
COMMENT     (CWidget 0 (0 0) 1 2 0 0 #253# 2081903016 100)
COMMENT     (LOGPEN 0 0 0) 1
COMMENT     (LOGFONT 46 17 0 0 700 0 0 0 0 3 2 1 34
COMMENT     "Arial") 1.74233 0.666667 0 "loxP" "@N" 1
COMMENT     12.0545 5.22699 0 -10 2.14797 1.17389 #305#)
COMMENT     #307=(CScratch
COMMENT     (CWidget 0 (3 #12# 0) 1 2 0 0 #261# 0 100)
COMMENT     (LOGPEN 0 8 13395507) 10 1 5.49004 1.9
COMMENT     0.082322 1)
COMMENT     #308=(CLabel (CWidget 0 (0 0) 1 2 0 0 #253# 0 100)
COMMENT     (LOGPEN 0 0 0) 1
COMMENT     (LOGFONT 46 17 0 0 700 0 0 0 0 3 2 1 34
COMMENT     "Arial") 1.74233 0.666667 0 "lox2722" "@N" 1
COMMENT     11.9218 6.96932 0 -10 3.52167 1.17389 #307#)
COMMENT     #309=(CWideArrow
COMMENT     (CWideLine
COMMENT     (CWidget 0 (3 #14# 0) 1 2 0 0 #257# 0 100)
COMMENT     (LOGPEN 0 0 6723840) 1
COMMENT     (LOGBRUSH 0 10079334 0) 1 3.42539 4.12471 1
COMMENT     0.082322) 0.8 1.8 0)
COMMENT     #310=(CLabel
COMMENT     (CWidget 0 (0 0) 1 2 0 0 #253# 268730828 100)
COMMENT     (LOGPEN 0 0 0) 1
COMMENT     (LOGFONT 46 17 0 0 700 0 0 0 0 3 2 1 34
COMMENT     "Arial") 1.74233 0.666667 0 "WPRE" "@N" 1
COMMENT     9.41663 -13.9386 0 -10 2.87229 1.17389 #309#)
COMMENT     #311=(CWideArrow
COMMENT     (CWideLine
COMMENT     (CWidget 0 (3 #16# 0) 1 2 0 0 #257#
COMMENT     1667321128 100) (LOGPEN 0 0 6723840) 1
COMMENT     (LOGBRUSH 0 10079334 0) 1 0.945054 1.9303 1
COMMENT     0.082322) 0.8 1.8 0)
COMMENT     #312=(CLabel
COMMENT     (CWidget 0 (0 0) 1 2 0 0 #253# 268730864 100)
COMMENT     (LOGPEN 0 0 0) 1
COMMENT     (LOGFONT 46 17 0 0 700 0 0 0 0 3 2 1 34
COMMENT     "Arial") 1.74233 0.666667 0 "AmpR" "@N" 1
COMMENT     -13.3062 1.74233 0 -10 2.79736 1.17389 #311#)
COMMENT     #313=(CWideArrow
COMMENT     (CWideLine
COMMENT     (CWidget 0 (3 #18# 0) 1 2 0 0 #257# 0 100)
COMMENT     (LOGPEN 0 0 6723840) 1
COMMENT     (LOGBRUSH 0 10079334 0) 1 2.98215 3.14406 1
COMMENT     0.082322) 0.8 1.8 0)
COMMENT     #314=(CLabel
COMMENT     (CWidget 0 (0 0) 1 2 0 0 #253# -1108754891
COMMENT     100) (LOGPEN 0 0 0) 1
COMMENT     (LOGFONT 46 17 0 0 700 0 0 0 0 3 2 1 34
COMMENT     "Arial") 1.74233 0.666667 0 "R-ITR" "@N" 1
COMMENT     -3.00301 -12.1963 0 -10 2.52262 1.17389 #313#)
COMMENT     #315=(CWideArrow
COMMENT     (CWideLine
COMMENT     (CWidget 0 (3 #19# 0) 1 2 0 0 #257# 0 100)
COMMENT     (LOGPEN 0 0 6723840) 1
COMMENT     (LOGBRUSH 0 10079334 0) 1 6.11127 6.27319 1
COMMENT     0.082322) 0.8 1.8 0)
COMMENT     #316=(CLabel
COMMENT     (CWidget 0 (0 0) 1 2 0 0 #253# 1734436707 100)
COMMENT     (LOGPEN 0 0 0) 1
COMMENT     (LOGFONT 46 17 0 0 700 0 0 0 0 3 2 1 34
COMMENT     "Arial") 1.74233 0.666667 0 "L-ITR" "@N" 1
COMMENT     3.1256 12.1963 0 -10 2.44769 1.17389 #315#)
COMMENT     #317=(CScratch
COMMENT     (CWidget 0 (3 #20# 0) 1 2 0 0 #261# 588 100)
COMMENT     (LOGPEN 0 8 13395507) 10 1 4.17983 1.9
COMMENT     0.082322 1)
COMMENT     #318=(CLabel (CWidget 0 (0 0) 1 2 0 0 #253# 0 100)
COMMENT     (LOGPEN 0 0 0) 1
COMMENT     (LOGFONT 46 17 0 0 700 0 0 0 0 3 2 1 34
COMMENT     "Arial") 1.74233 0.666667 0 "LoxP" "@N" 1
COMMENT     12.2029 -10.454 0 -10 2.44769 1.17389 #317#)
COMMENT     #319=(CScratch
COMMENT     (CWidget 0 (3 #21# 0) 1 2 0 0 #261# 0 100)
COMMENT     (LOGPEN 0 8 13395507) 10 1 4.27628 1.9
COMMENT     0.082322 1)
COMMENT     #320=(CLabel (CWidget 0 (0 0) 1 2 0 0 #253# 0 100)
COMMENT     (LOGPEN 0 0 0) 1
COMMENT     (LOGFONT 46 17 0 0 700 0 0 0 0 3 2 1 34
COMMENT     "Arial") 1.74233 0.666667 0 "Lox2722" "@N" 1
COMMENT     13.3603 -8.71165 0 -10 3.79641 1.17389 #319#)
COMMENT     #321=(CWideArrow
COMMENT     (CWideLine
COMMENT     (CWidget 0 (3 #22# 0) 1 2 0 0 #257# 0 100)
COMMENT     (LOGPEN 0 0 6723840) 1
COMMENT     (LOGBRUSH 0 10079334 0) 0.835356 4.33255
COMMENT     4.398 1 0.082322) 0.8 1.8 1)
COMMENT     #322=(CLabel
COMMENT     (CWidget 0 (0 0) 1 2 0 0 #253# 16777215 100)
COMMENT     (LOGPEN 0 0 0) 1
COMMENT     (LOGFONT 46 17 0 0 700 0 0 0 0 3 2 1 34
COMMENT     "Arial") 1.74233 0.666667 0 "GAP43 Sequence"
COMMENT     "@N" 1 15.5118 -5.22699 0 -10 7.91752 1.17389
COMMENT     #321#)
COMMENT     #323=(CScratch
COMMENT     (CWidget 0 (3 #23# 0) 1 2 0 0 #261# 0 100)
COMMENT     (LOGPEN 0 8 13395507) 10 1 4.42556 1.9
COMMENT     0.082322 1)
COMMENT     #324=(CLabel
COMMENT     (CWidget 0 (0 0) 1 2 0 0 #253# 1698963566 100)
COMMENT     (LOGPEN 0 0 0) 1
COMMENT     (LOGFONT 46 17 0 0 700 0 0 0 0 3 2 1 34
COMMENT     "Arial") 1.74233 0.666667 0 "6xHisTag" "@N"
COMMENT     1 13.7879 -3.48466 0 -10 4.22101 1.17389
COMMENT     #323#)
COMMENT     #325=(CWideArrow
COMMENT     (CWideLine
COMMENT     (CWidget 0 (3 #24# 0) 1 2 0 0 #257# 0 100)
COMMENT     (LOGPEN 0 0 6723840) 1
COMMENT     (LOGBRUSH 0 10079334 0) 0.835356 4.398
COMMENT     4.51169 1 0.082322) 0.8 1.8 1)
COMMENT     #326=(CLabel
COMMENT     (CWidget 0 (0 0) 1 2 0 0 #253# 1919904879 100)
COMMENT     (LOGPEN 0 0 0) 1
COMMENT     (LOGFONT 46 17 0 0 700 0 0 0 0 3 2 1 34
COMMENT     "Arial") 1.74233 0.666667 0 "PRSET Leader"
COMMENT     "@N" 1 15.271 -1.74233 0 -10 6.64372 1.17389
COMMENT     #325#)
COMMENT     #327=(CScratch
COMMENT     (CWidget 0 (3 #25# 0) 1 2 0 0 #261# 0 100)
COMMENT     (LOGPEN 0 8 13395507) 10 1 5.34536 1.9
COMMENT     0.082322 1)
COMMENT     #328=(CLabel
COMMENT     (CWidget 0 (0 0) 1 2 0 0 #253# 1332241266 100)
COMMENT     (LOGPEN 0 0 0) 1
COMMENT     (LOGFONT 46 17 0 0 700 0 0 0 0 3 2 1 34
COMMENT     "Arial") 1.74233 0.666667 0 "2X stop" "@N" 1
COMMENT     13.3408 3.48466 0 -10 3.37181 1.17389 #327#)
COMMENT     #329=(CScratch
COMMENT     (CWidget 0 (3 #26# 0) 1 2 0 0 #261# 96757112
COMMENT     100) (LOGPEN 0 8 13395507) 10 1 4.32911 1.9
COMMENT     0.082322 1)
COMMENT     #330=(CLabel
COMMENT     (CWidget 0 (0 0) 1 2 0 0 #253# 1869182051 100)
COMMENT     (LOGPEN 0 0 0) 1
COMMENT     (LOGFONT 46 17 0 0 700 0 0 0 0 3 2 1 34
COMMENT     "Arial") 1.74233 0.666667 0 "kozak" "@N" 1
COMMENT     12.8628 -6.96932 0 -10 2.72243 1.17389 #329#)
COMMENT     #331=(CWideArrow
COMMENT     (CWideLine
COMMENT     (CWidget 0 (3 #27# 0) 1 2 0 0 #257# 0 100)
COMMENT     (LOGPEN 0 0 6723840) 1
COMMENT     (LOGBRUSH 0 10079334 0) 0.835356 4.51169
COMMENT     5.33847 1 0.082322) 0.8 1.8 1)
COMMENT     #332=(CLabel
COMMENT     (CWidget 0 (0 0) 1 2 0 0 #253# 1698963566 100)
COMMENT     (LOGPEN 0 0 0) 1
COMMENT     (LOGFONT 46 17 0 0 700 0 0 0 0 3 2 1 34
COMMENT     "Arial") 1.74233 0.666667 0 "EGFP" "@N" 1
COMMENT     13.2412 1.74233 0 -10 2.59755 1.17389 #331#))
COMMENT     (CObjectList))
COMMENT     #333=(CGroupWidget
COMMENT     (CWidget 27 (7 27 0) 1 2 0 0 Nil -575 100)
COMMENT     (CObjectList
COMMENT     #334=(CScratch
COMMENT     (CWidget 0 (3 #10# 0) 1 2 0 0 #261# 0 100)
COMMENT     (LOGPEN 0 8 13395507) 10 1 3.27267 1.9
COMMENT     0.082322 1)
COMMENT     #335=(CLabel
COMMENT     (CWidget 0 (0 0) 1 2 0 0 #253# 268730828 100)
COMMENT     (LOGPEN 0 0 0) 1
COMMENT     (LOGFONT 46 17 0 0 700 0 0 0 0 3 2 1 34
COMMENT     "Arial") 1.74233 0.666667 0 "BGH-R" "@N" 1
COMMENT     4.18009 -17.4233 0 -10 3.02214 1.17389 #334#)
COMMENT     #336=(CScratch
COMMENT     (CWidget 0 (3 #13# 0) 1 2 0 0 #261# 96389384
COMMENT     100) (LOGPEN 0 8 13395507) 10 1 3.9961 1.9
COMMENT     0.082322 1)
COMMENT     #337=(CLabel (CWidget 0 (0 0) 1 2 0 0 #253# 1 100)
COMMENT     (LOGPEN 0 0 0) 1
COMMENT     (LOGFONT 46 17 0 0 700 0 0 0 0 3 2 1 34
COMMENT     "Arial") 1.74233 0.666667 0 "WPRE-R(JT)"
COMMENT     "@N" 1 12.6125 -12.1963 0 -10 5.41988 1.17389
COMMENT     #336#)) (CObjectList))
COMMENT     #338=(CGroupWidget
COMMENT     (CWidget 33 (7 33 0) 1 2 0 0 Nil 1919950958 100)
COMMENT     (CObjectList
COMMENT     #339=(CWideArrow
COMMENT     (CWideLine
COMMENT     (CWidget 0 (3 #15# 0) 1 2 0 0 #256# 0 100)
COMMENT     (LOGPEN 0 0 3355545) 1
COMMENT     (LOGBRUSH 0 6724095 0) 1 0.00574152 0.772809
COMMENT     1 0.082322) 0.8 1.8 0)
COMMENT     #340=(CLabel
COMMENT     (CWidget 0 (0 0) 1 2 0 0 #253# 8021362 100)
COMMENT     (LOGPEN 0 0 0) 1
COMMENT     (LOGFONT 46 17 0 0 700 0 0 0 0 3 2 1 34
COMMENT     "Arial") 1.74233 0.666667 0 "pUC ori" "@N" 1
COMMENT     -8.24197 10.454 0 -10 3.44674 1.17389 #339#)
COMMENT     #341=(CWideArrow
COMMENT     (CWideLine
COMMENT     (CWidget 0 (3 #17# 0) 1 2 0 0 #256# 866 100)
COMMENT     (LOGPEN 0 0 3355545) 1
COMMENT     (LOGBRUSH 0 6724095 0) 1 2.52512 2.87765 1
COMMENT     0.082322) 0.8 1.8 0)
COMMENT     #342=(CLabel (CWidget 0 (0 0) 1 2 0 0 #253# 0 100)
COMMENT     (LOGPEN 0 0 0) 1
COMMENT     (LOGFONT 46 17 0 0 700 0 0 0 0 3 2 1 34
COMMENT     "Arial") 1.74233 0.666667 0 "f1 Origin" "@N"
COMMENT     1 -8.49461 -10.454 0 -10 3.94627 1.17389
COMMENT     #341#)) (CObjectList))) (CObjectList))
COMMENT     #343=(CGroupWidget (CWidget 14 (16 0) 1 2 0 0 Nil -185 100)
COMMENT     (CObjectList) (CObjectList))
COMMENT     #344=(CGroupWidget (CWidget 11 (0 0) 1 2 0 0 Nil 767 100)
COMMENT     (CObjectList) (CObjectList))
COMMENT     #345=(CGroupWidget (CWidget 12 (0 0) 1 2 0 0 Nil 2082602612 100)
COMMENT     (CObjectList) (CObjectList))) (CObjectList)))
COMMENT     (CSeqView 10 10 (CObjectList) (CObList) 1 (CObList)) (CObList)
            -1052689
COMMENT     (CStringList) 4294111986 4294111986 (CObList)))
FEATURES             Location/Qualifiers
     misc_feature    164..658
                     /vntifkey="21"
                     /label=hSynapsin\promoter
     misc_feature    581..600
                     /vntifkey="21"
                     /label=hSyn1-seq-F
     misc_feature    2500..2703
                     /vntifkey="21"
                     /label=BGH-pA
     primer          complement(2614..2633)
                     /vntifkey="27"
                     /label=BGH-R
     misc_feature    767..800
                     /vntifkey="21"
                     /label=loxP
     misc_feature    683..716
                     /vntifkey="21"
                     /label=lox2722
     primer          complement(1984..2005)
                     /vntifkey="27"
                     /label=WPRE-R(JT)
     misc_feature    1872..2480
                     /vntifkey="21"
                     /label=WPRE
     rep_origin      4791..5458
                     /vntifkey="33"
                     /label=pUC\ori
     misc_feature    3783..4640
                     /vntifkey="21"
                     /label=AmpR
     rep_origin      2958..3264
                     /vntifkey="33"
                     /label=f1\Origin
     misc_feature    2726..2866
                     /vntifkey="21"
                     /label=R-ITR
     misc_feature    1..141
                     /vntifkey="21"
                     /label=L-ITR
     misc_feature    1824..1857
                     /ApEinfo_fwdcolor="cyan"
                     /ApEinfo_revcolor="green"
                     /ApEinfo_graphicformat="arrow_data {{0 1 2 0 0 -1} {} 0}
                     width 5 offset 0"
                     /vntifkey="21"
                     /label=LoxP
     misc_feature    1740..1773
                     /ApEinfo_fwdcolor="cyan"
                     /ApEinfo_revcolor="green"
                     /ApEinfo_graphicformat="arrow_data {{0 1 2 0 0 -1} {} 0}
                     width 5 offset 0"
                     /vntifkey="21"
                     /label=Lox2722
     source          complement(1535..1693)
                     /dnas_title="pAAV-hSynapsin1-axon-GCaMP6f"
                     /ApEinfo_label="source"
                     /ApEinfo_fwdcolor="pink"
                     /ApEinfo_revcolor="pink"
                     /ApEinfo_graphicformat="arrow_data {{0 1 2 0 0 -1} {} 0}
                     width 5 offset 0"
                     /vntifkey="98"
     source          complement(1700..1733)
                     /dnas_title="pAAV-hSynapsin1-axon-GCaMP6f"
                     /ApEinfo_fwdcolor="pink"
                     /ApEinfo_revcolor="pink"
                     /ApEinfo_graphicformat="arrow_data {{0 1 2 0 0 -1} {} 0}
                     width 5 offset 0"
                     /vntifkey="98"
     misc_feature    complement(1634..1690)
                     /ApEinfo_fwdcolor="#7eff74"
                     /ApEinfo_revcolor="#7eff74"
                     /ApEinfo_graphicformat="arrow_data {{0 1 2 0 0 -1} {} 0}
                     width 5 offset 0"
                     /vntifkey="21"
                     /label=GAP43\Sequence
                     /note="GAP43 Sequence"
     misc_feature    complement(1610..1627)
                     /ApEinfo_fwdcolor="#7eff74"
                     /ApEinfo_revcolor="#7eff74"
                     /ApEinfo_graphicformat="arrow_data {{0 1 2 0 0 -1} {} 0}
                     width 5 offset 0"
                     /vntifkey="21"
                     /label=6xHisTag
                     /note="6xHisTag"
     misc_feature    complement(1535..1633)
                     /ApEinfo_fwdcolor="#7eff74"
                     /ApEinfo_revcolor="#7eff74"
                     /ApEinfo_graphicformat="arrow_data {{0 1 2 0 0 -1} {} 0}
                     width 5 offset 0"
                     /vntifkey="21"
                     /label=PRSET\Leader
                     /note="PRSET Leader"
     misc_feature    complement(809..814)
                     /ApEinfo_fwdcolor="#7eff74"
                     /ApEinfo_revcolor="#7eff74"
                     /ApEinfo_graphicformat="arrow_data {{0 1 2 0 0 -1} {} 0}
                     width 5 offset 0"
                     /vntifkey="21"
                     /label=2X\stop
     misc_feature    complement(1694..1699)
                     /ApEinfo_fwdcolor="#ff8000"
                     /ApEinfo_revcolor="green"
                     /ApEinfo_graphicformat="arrow_data {{0 1 2 0 0 -1} {} 0}
                     width 5 offset 0"
                     /vntifkey="21"
                     /label=kozak
     misc_feature    complement(815..1534)
                     /ApEinfo_fwdcolor="cyan"
                     /ApEinfo_revcolor="green"
                     /ApEinfo_graphicformat="arrow_data {{0 1 2 0 0 -1} {} 0}
                     width 5 offset 0"
                     /vntifkey="21"
                     /label=EGFP
BASE COUNT  1133 a 1490 c 1472 g 1368 t
ORIGIN
        1 cctgcaggca gctgcgcgct cgctcgctca ctgaggccgc ccgggcaaag cccgggcgtc
       61 gggcgacctt tggtcgcccg gcctcagtga gcgagcgagc gcgcagagag ggagtggcca
      121 actccatcac taggggttcc tgcggccgca cgcgtttaat taagtgtcta gactgcagag
      181 ggccctgcgt atgagtgcaa gtgggtttta ggaccaggat gaggcggggt gggggtgcct
      241 acctgacgac cgaccccgac ccactggaca agcacccaac ccccattccc caaattgcgc
      301 atcccctatc agagaggggg aggggaaaca ggatgcggcg aggcgcgtgc gcactgccag
      361 cttcagcacc gcggacagtg ccttcgcccc cgcctggcgg cgcgcgccac cgccgcctca
      421 gcactgaagg cgcgctgacg tcactcgccg gtcccccgca aactcccctt cccggccacc
      481 ttggtcgcgt ccgcgccgcc gccggcccag ccggaccgca ccacgcgagg cgcgagatag
      541 gggggcacgg gcgcgaccat ctgcgctgcg gcgccggcga ctcagcgctg cctcagtctg
      601 cggtgggcag cggaggagtc gtgtcgtgcc tgagagcgca gtcgagaaac cggctagagg
      661 atcctctaga gtcgactccg gaataacttc gtataggata ctttatacga agttatgcag
      721 aatggtagct ggattgtagc tgctattagc aatatgaaac ctcttaataa cttcgtatag
      781 catacattat acgaagttat ggcgcgccct attattactt gtacagctcg tccatgccga
      841 gagtgatccc ggcggcggtc acgaactcca gcaggaccat gtgatcgcgc ttctcgttgg
      901 ggtctttgct cagggcggac tgggtgctca ggtagtggtt gtcgggcagc agcacggggc
      961 cgtcgccgat gggggtgttc tgctggtagt ggtcggcgag ctgcacgctg ccgtcctcga
     1021 tgttgtggcg gatcttgaag ttcaccttga tgccgttctt ctgcttgtcg gccatgatat
     1081 agacgttgtg gctgttgtag ttgtactcca gcttgtgccc caggatgttg ccgtcctcct
     1141 tgaagtcgat gcccttcagc tcgatgcggt tcaccagggt gtcgccctcg aacttcacct
     1201 cggcgcgggt cttgtagttg ccgtcgtcct tgaagaagat ggtgcgctcc tggacgtagc
     1261 cttcgggcat ggcggacttg aagaagtcgt gctgcttcat gtggtcgggg tagcggctga
     1321 agcactgcac gccgtaggtc agggtggtca cgagggtggg ccagggcacg ggcagcttgc
     1381 cggtggtgca gatgaacttc agggtcagct tgccgtaggt ggcatcgccc tcgccctcgc
     1441 cggacacgct gaacttgtgg ccgtttacgt cgccgtccag ctcgaccagg atgggcacca
     1501 ccccggtgaa cagctcctcg cccttgctca ccatggtggc gagatcctta tcgtcatcgt
     1561 cgtacagatc ccgacccatt tgctgtccac cagtcatgct agccatacca tgatgatgat
     1621 gatgatgaga accaatcttt tggtcctcat cattcttttc aacctgtttg gttcttctca
     1681 tacagcacag catgccaccg gtggcgggtg gatccttgct agcagcttga attgctagca
     1741 taacttcgta taaagtatcc tatacgaagt tatttgcctt aacccagaaa ttatcactgt
     1801 tattctttag aatggtgcaa agaataactt cgtataatgt atgctatacg aagttatgaa
     1861 ttcgatatca agcttatcga taatcaacct ctggattaca aaatttgtga aagattgact
     1921 ggtattctta actatgttgc tccttttacg ctatgtggat acgctgcttt aatgcctttg
     1981 tatcatgcta ttgcttcccg tatggctttc attttctcct ccttgtataa atcctggttg
     2041 ctgtctcttt atgaggagtt gtggcccgtt gtcaggcaac gtggcgtggt gtgcactgtg
     2101 tttgctgacg caacccccac tggttggggc attgccacca cctgtcagct cctttccggg
     2161 actttcgctt tccccctccc tattgccacg gcggaactca tcgccgcctg ccttgcccgc
     2221 tgctggacag gggctcggct gttgggcact gacaattccg tggtgttgtc ggggaaatca
     2281 tcgtcctttc cttggctgct cgcctatgtt gccacctgga ttctgcgcgg gacgtccttc
     2341 tgctacgtcc cttcggccct caatccagcg gaccttcctt cccgcggcct gctgccggct
     2401 ctgcggcctc ttccgcgtct tcgccttcgc cctcagacga gtcggatctc cctttgggcc
     2461 gcctccccgc atcgataccg agcgctgctc gagagatctc gactgtgcct tctagttgcc
     2521 agccatctgt tgtttgcccc tcccccgtgc cttccttgac cctggaaggt gccactccca
     2581 ctgtcctttc ctaataaaat gaggaaattg catcgcattg tctgagtagg tgtcattcta
     2641 ttctgggggg tggggtgggg caggacagca agggggagga ttgggaagac aatagcaggc
     2701 atgcacgtgc ggaccgagcg gccgcaggaa cccctagtga tggagttggc cactccctct
     2761 ctgcgcgctc gctcgctcac tgaggccggg cgaccaaagg tcgcccgacg cccgggcttt
     2821 gcccgggcgg cctcagtgag cgagcgagcg cgcagctgcc tgcaggggcg cctgatgcgg
     2881 tattttctcc ttacgcatct gtgcggtatt tcacaccgca tannnnnnnn nnnnnnnnnn
     2941 nnnnnnnnnn nnnnnnnnnn nnnnnnnnnn nnnnnnnnnn nnnnnnnnnn nnnnnnnnnn
     3001 nnnnnnnnnn nnnnnnnnnn nnnnnnnnnn nnnnnnnnnn nnnnnnnnnn nnnnnnnnnn
     3061 nnnncnnnnn nnnnnnnnnn nnnnnnnnnn nnnnnnnnnn nnnnnnnnnn nnnnnnnnnn
     3121 nnnnnnnnnn nnnnnnnnnn nnnnnnnnnn nnnnnnnnnn nnnnnnnnnn nnnnnnnnnn
     3181 nnnnnnnnnn nnnnnnnnnn nnnnnncctt tgacgttgga gtccacgttc tttnnnnnnn
     3241 nnnnnnnnnn nnnnnnnnnn nnnnnnnnnn accctatctc gggctattct tttgatttat
     3301 aagggatttt gccgatttcg gcctattggt taaaaaatga gctgatttaa caaaaattta
     3361 acgcgaattt taacaaaata ttaacgttta caattttatg gtgcactctc agtacaatct
     3421 gctctgatgc cgcatagtta agccagcccc gacacccgcc aacacccgct gacgcgccct
     3481 gacgggcttg tctgctcccg gcatccgctt acagacaagc tgtgaccgtc tccgggagct
     3541 gcatgtgtca gaggttttca ccgtcatcac cgaaacgcgc gagacgaaag ggcctcgtga
     3601 tacgcctatt tttataggtt aatgtcatga taataatggt ttcttagacg tcaggtggca
     3661 cttttcgggg aaatgtgcgc ggaaccccta tttgtttatt tttctaaata cattcaaata
     3721 tgtatccgct catgagacaa taaccctgat aaatgcttca ataatattga aaaaggaaga
     3781 gtatgagtat tcaacatttc cgtgtcgccc ttattccctt ttttgcggca ttttgccttc
     3841 ctgtttttgc tcacccagaa acgctggtga aagtaaaaga tgctgaagat cagttgggtg
     3901 cacgagtggg ttacatcgaa ctggatctca acagcggtaa gatccttgag agttttcgcc
     3961 ccgaagaacg ttttccaatg atgagcactt ttaaagttct gctatgtggc gcggtattat
     4021 cccgtattga cgccgggcaa gagcaactcg gtcgccgcat acactattct cagaatgact
     4081 tggttgagta ctcaccagtc acagaaaagc atcttacgga tggcatgaca gtaagagaat
     4141 tatgcagtgc tgccataacc atgagtgata acactgcggc caacttactt ctgacaacga
     4201 tcggaggacc gaaggagcta accgcttttt tgcacaacat gggggatcat gtaactcgcc
     4261 ttgatcgttg ggaaccggag ctgaatgaag ccataccaaa cgacgagcgt gacaccacga
     4321 tgcctgtagc aatggcaaca acgttgcgca aactattaac tggcgaacta cttactctag
     4381 cttcccggca acaattaata gactggatgg aggcggataa agttgcagga ccacttctgc
     4441 gctcggccct tccggctggc tggtttattg ctgataaatc tggagccggt gagcgtgggt
     4501 ctcgcggtat cattgcagca ctggggccag atggtaagcc ctcccgtatc gtagttatct
     4561 acacgacggg gagtcaggca actatggatg aacgaaatag acagatcgct gagataggtg
     4621 cctcactgat taagcattgg taactgtcag accaagttta ctcatatata ctttagattg
     4681 atttaaaact tcatttttaa tttaaaagga tctaggtgaa gatccttttt gataatctca
     4741 tgaccaaaat cccttaacgt gagttttcgt tccactgagc gtcagacccc gtagaaaaga
     4801 tcaaaggatc ttcttgagat cctttttttc tgcgcgtaat ctgctgcttg caaacaaaaa
     4861 aaccaccgct accagcggtg gtttgtttgc cggatcaaga gctaccaact ctttttccga
     4921 aggtaactgg cttcagcaga gcgcagatac caaatactgt ccttctagtg tagccgtagt
     4981 taggccacca cttcaagaac tctgtagcac cgcctacata cctcgctctg ctaatcctgt
     5041 taccagtggc tgctgccagt ggcgataagt cgtgtcttac cgggttggac tcaagacgat
     5101 agttaccgga taaggcgcag cggtcgggct gaacgggggg ttcgtgcaca cagcccagct
     5161 tggagcgaac gacctacacc gaactgagat acctacagcg tgagctatga gaaagcgcca
     5221 cgcttcccga agggagaaag gcggacaggt atccggtaag cggcagggtc ggaacaggag
     5281 agcgcacgag ggagcttcca gggggaaacg cctggtatct ttatagtcct gtcgggtttc
     5341 gccacctctg acttgagcgt cgatttttgt gatgctcgtc aggggggcgg agcctatgga
     5401 aaaacgccag caacgcggcc tttttacggt tcctggcctt ttgctggcct tttgctcaca
     5461 tgt
//
