Features (pLannotate 1.2.2; 27 found; start..end, strand, type, name):
      1..45      +  polyA_signal   bGH poly(A) signal (fragment): bovine growth hormone polyadenylation signal
     74..214     +  repeat_region  AAV2 ITR: inverted terminal repeat of adeno-associated virus serotype 2 inverted
    219..270     -  misc_feature   bom (fragment): basis of mobility region from pBR322
    289..744     +  rep_origin     f1 ori (sequence partly withheld): f1 bacteriophage origin of replication; arrow indicates direction of (+) strand synthesis
    745..794     -  misc_feature   bom (fragment): basis of mobility region from pBR322
    896..931     -  CDS            rop (fragment): Rop protein, which maintains plasmids at low copy number; rop
   1026..1130    +  promoter       AmpR promoter: bla
   1131..1991    +  CDS            AmpR: β-lactamase; bla; confers resistance to ampicillin, carbenicillin, and related antibiotics
   2162..2750    +  rep_origin     ori: high-copy-number ColE1/pMB1/pBR322/pUC origin of replication
   2823..2850    +  repeat_region  AAV2 ITR (fragment): inverted terminal repeat of adeno-associated virus serotype 2 inverted
   2879..2906    +  repeat_region  AAV2 ITR (fragment): inverted terminal repeat of adeno-associated virus serotype 2 inverted
   2994..3441    +  promoter       hSyn promoter: human synapsin I promoter; confers neuron-specific expression (Kügler et al., 2003)
   3459..3476    +  misc_feature   MCS (fragment): pUC18/19 multiple cloning site
   3483..3516    +  protein_bind   lox2272: Cre-mediated recombination occurs in the 8-bp core sequence (GGATACTT). lox2272 sites are compatible with each other, but incompatible with loxP or loxN sites (Lee and Saito, 1988). Cre recombinase
   3517..3566    -  intron         β-globin intron (fragment): internally truncated intron from human β-globin
   3567..3600    +  protein_bind   loxP: Cre-mediated recombination occurs in the 8-bp core sequence (GCATACAT). Cre recombinase
   3615..4334    -  CDS            EGFP: the original enhanced GFP (Yang et al., 1996) mammalian codon-optimized
   4347..4370    -  CDS            Xpress™ tag: Xpress™ epitope tag, including an enterokinase recognition and cleavage site
   4374..4406    -  CDS            T7 tag (gene 10 leader): leader peptide from bacteriophage T7 gene 10 promotes efficient translation in E. coli
   4407..4427    -  CDS            capTEV™ (fragment): composite tag for in vivo biotinylation, TEV protease cleavage, and 6xHis tagging
   4434..4493    -  CDS            Gap43 (fragment): NEUM_RAT - Experimental evidence at protein level: Swiss-Prot protein existence level 1. This protein is associated with nerve growth. It is a major component of the motile 'growth cones' that form the tips of elongating axons. Plays a role in axonal and dendritic filopodia induction (By similarity). From Rattus norvegicus (Rat).
   4540..4573    -  protein_bind   lox2272: Cre-mediated recombination occurs in the 8-bp core sequence (GGATACTT). lox2272 sites are compatible with each other, but incompatible with loxP or loxN sites (Lee and Saito, 1988). Cre recombinase
   4574..4623    -  intron         β-globin intron (fragment): internally truncated intron from human β-globin
   4624..4657    -  protein_bind   loxP: Cre-mediated recombination occurs in the 8-bp core sequence (GCATACAT). Cre recombinase
   4664..4688    +  misc_feature   MCS (fragment): pBluescript multiple cloning site
   4688..5276    +  misc_feature   WPRE: woodchuck hepatitis virus posttranscriptional regulatory element
   5310..5421    +  polyA_signal   bGH poly(A) signal: bovine growth hormone polyadenylation signal
>Addgene plasmid #135429 | pAAV-hSyn-Flex-Axon-EGFP | addgene full sequence | sequence record 271167 | Addgene NGS Result
GGCAGGACAGCAAGGGGGAGGATTGGGAAGACAATAGCAGGCATGAGATCTCACGTGCGGACCGAGCGGC
CGCAGGAACCCCTAGTGATGGAGTTGGCCACTCCCTCTCTGCGCGCTCGCTCGCTCACTGAGGCCGGGCG
ACCAAAGGTCGCCCGACGCCCGGGCTTTGCCCGGGCGGCCTCAGTGAGCGAGCGAGCGCGCAGCTGCCTG
CAGGGGCGCCTGATGCGGTATTTTCTCCTTACGCATCTGTGCGGTATTTCACACCGCATA
[95 nt withheld, positions 271-365]
T
[46 nt withheld, positions 367-412]
C
[141 nt withheld, positions 414-554]
CCTTTGACGTTGGAGTCCACGTTCTTT
[37 nt withheld, positions 582-618]
ACTCTATCTCGGGCTATTCTTTTGATTTATAAGGGATTTTGCCGATTTCGGTCTATTGGTTAAAAAATGA
GCTGATTTAACAAAAATTTAACGCGAATTTTAACAAAATATTAACGTTTACAATTTTATGGTGCACTCTC
AGTACAATCTGCTCTGATGCCGCATAGTTACGCCAGCCCCGACACCCGCCAACACCCGCTGACGCGCCCT
GACGGGCTTGTCTGCTCCCGGCATCCGCTTACAGACAAGCTGTGACCGTCTCCGGGAGCTGCATGTGTCA
GAGGTTTTCACCGTCATCACCGAAACGCGCGAGACGAAAGGGCCTCGTGATACGCCTATTTTTATAGGTT
AATGTCATGATAATAATGGTTTCTTAGACGTCAGGTGGCACTTTTCGGGGAAATGTGCGCGGAACCCCTA
TTTGTTTATTTTTCTAAATACATTCAAATATGTATCCGCTCATGAGACAATAACCCTGATAAATGCTTCA
ATAATATTGAAAAAGGAAGAGTATGAGTATTCAACATTTCCGTGTCGCCCTTATTCCCTTTTTTGCGGCA
TTTTGCCTTCCTGTTTTTGCTCACCCAGAAACGCTGGTGAAAGTAAAAGATGCTGAAGATCAGTTGGGTG
CACGAGTGGGTTACATCGAACTGGATCTCAACAGCGGTAAGATCCTTGAGAGTTTTCGCCCCGAAGAACG
TTTTCCAATGATGAGCACTTTTAAAGTTCTGCTATGTGGCGCGGTATTATCCCGTATTGACGCCGGGCAA
GAGCAACTCGGTCGCCGCATACACTATTCTCAGAATGACTTGGTTGAGTACTCACCAGTCACAGAAAAGC
ATCTTACGGATGGCATGACAGTAAGAGAATTATGCAGTGCTGCCATAACCATGAGTGATAACACTGCGGC
CAACTTACTTCTGACAACGATCGGAGGACCGAAGGAGCTAACCGCTTTTTTGCACAACATGGGGGATCAT
GTAACTCGCCTTGATCGTTGGGAACCGGAGCTGAATGAAGCCATACCAAACGACGAGCGTGACACCACGA
TGCCTGTAGCAATGGCAACAACGTTGCGCAAACTATTAACTGGCGAACTACTTACTCTAGCTTCCCGGCA
ACAATTAATAGACTGGATGGAGGCGGATAAAGTTGCAGGACCACTTCTGCGCTCGGCCCTTCCGGCTGGC
TGGTTTATTGCTGATAAATCTGGAGCCGGTGAGCGTGGGTCTCGCGGTATCATTGCAGCACTGGGGCCAG
ATGGTAAGCCCTCCCGTATCGTAGTTATCTACACGACGGGGAGTCAGGCAACTATGGATGAACGAAATAG
ACAGATCGCTGAGATAGGTGCCTCACTGATTAAGCATTGGTAACTGTCAGACCAAGTTTACTCATATATA
CTTTAGATTGATTTAAAACTTCATTTTTAATTTAAAAGGATCTAGGTGAAGATCCTTTTTGATAATCTCA
TGACCAAAATCCCTTAACGTGAGTTTTCGTTCCACTGAGCGTCAGACCCCGTAGAAAAGATCAAAGGATC
TTCTTGAGATCCTTTTTTTCTGCGCGTAATCTGCTGCTTGCAAACAAAAAAACCACCGCTACCAGCGGTG
GTTTGTTTGCCGGATCAAGAGCTACCAACTCTTTTTCCGAAGGTAACTGGCTTCAGCAGAGCGCAGATAC
CAAATACTGTTCTTCTAGTGTAGCCGTAGTTAGGCCACCACTTCAAGAACTCTGTAGCACCGCCTACATA
CCTCGCTCTGCTAATCCTGTTACCAGTGGCTGCTGCCAGTGGCGATAAGTCGTGTCTTACCGGGTTGGAC
TCAAGACGATAGTTACCGGATAAGGCGCAGCGGTCGGGCTGAACGGGGGGTTCGTGCACACAGCCCAGCT
TGGAGCGAACGACCTACACCGAACTGAGATACCTACAGCGTGAGCTATGAGAAAGCGCCACGCTTCCCGA
AGGGAGAAAGGCGGACAGGTATCCGGTAAGCGGCAGGGTCGGAACAGGAGAGCGCACGAGGGAGCTTCCA
GGGGGAAACGCCTGGTATCTTTATAGTCCTGTCGGGTTTCGCCACCTCTGACTTGAGCGTCGATTTTTGT
GATGCTCGTCAGGGGGGCGGAGCCTATGGAAAAACGCCAGCAACGCGGCCTTTTTACGGTTCCTGGCCTT
TTGCTGGCCTTTTGCTCACATGTCCTGCAGGCAGCTGCGCGCTCGCTCGCTCACTGAGGCCGCCCGGGCG
TCGGGCGACCTTTGGTCGCCCGGCCTCAGTGAGCGAGCGAGCGCGCAGAGAGGGAGTGGCCAACTCCATC
ACTAGGGGTTCCTGCGGCCGCACGCGTTTAATTAAGTGTCTAGACTGCAGAGGGCCCTGCGTATGAGTGC
AAGTGGGTTTTAGGACCAGGATGAGGCGGGGTGGGGGTGCCTACCTGACGACCGACCCCGACCCACTGGA
CAAGCACCCAACCCCCATTCCCCAAATTGCGCATCCCCTATCAGAGAGGGGGAGGGGAAACAGGATGCGG
CGAGGCGCGTGCGCACTGCCAGCTTCAGCACCGCGGACAGTGCCTTCGCCCCCGCCTGGCGGCGCGCGCC
ACCGCCGCCTCAGCACTGAAGGCGCGCTGACGTCACTCGCCGGTCCCCCGCAAACTCCCCTTCCCGGCCA
CCTTGGTCGCGTCCGCGCCGCCGCCGGCCCAGCCGGACCGCACCACGCGAGGCGCGAGATAGGGGGGCAC
GGGCGCGACCATCTGCGCTGCGGCGCCGGCGACTCAGCGCTGCCTCAGTCTGCGGTGGGCAGCGGAGGAG
TCGTGTCGTGCCTGAGAGCGCAGTCGAGAAACCGGCTAGAGGATCCTCTAGAGTCGACTCCGGAATAACT
TCGTATAGGATACTTTATACGAAGTTATGCAGAATGGTAGCTGGATTGTAGCTGCTATTAGCAATATGAA
ACCTCTTAATAACTTCGTATAGCATACATTATACGAAGTTATGGCGCGCCCTATTATTACTTGTACAGCT
CGTCCATGCCGAGAGTGATCCCGGCGGCGGTCACGAACTCCAGCAGGACCATGTGATCGCGCTTCTCGTT
GGGGTCTTTGCTCAGGGCGGACTGGGTGCTCAGGTAGTGGTTGTCGGGCAGCAGCACGGGGCCGTCGCCG
ATGGGGGTGTTCTGCTGGTAGTGGTCGGCGAGCTGCACGCTGCCGTCCTCGATGTTGTGGCGGATCTTGA
AGTTCACCTTGATGCCGTTCTTCTGCTTGTCGGCCATGATATAGACGTTGTGGCTGTTGTAGTTGTACTC
CAGCTTGTGCCCCAGGATGTTGCCGTCCTCCTTGAAGTCGATGCCCTTCAGCTCGATGCGGTTCACCAGG
GTGTCGCCCTCGAACTTCACCTCGGCGCGGGTCTTGTAGTTGCCGTCGTCCTTGAAGAAGATGGTGCGCT
CCTGGACGTAGCCTTCGGGCATGGCGGACTTGAAGAAGTCGTGCTGCTTCATGTGGTCGGGGTAGCGGCT
GAAGCACTGCACGCCGTAGGTCAGGGTGGTCACGAGGGTGGGCCAGGGCACGGGCAGCTTGCCGGTGGTG
CAGATGAACTTCAGGGTCAGCTTGCCGTAGGTGGCATCGCCCTCGCCCTCGCCGGACACGCTGAACTTGT
GGCCGTTTACGTCGCCGTCCAGCTCGACCAGGATGGGCACCACCCCGGTGAACAGCTCCTCGCCCTTGCT
CACCATGGTGGCGAGATCCTTATCGTCATCGTCGTACAGATCCCGACCCATTTGCTGTCCACCAGTCATG
CTAGCCATACCATGATGATGATGATGATGAGAACCAATCTTTTGGTCCTCATCATTCTTTTCAACCTGTT
TGGTTCTTCTCATACAGCACAGCATGCCACCGGTGGCGGGTGGATCCTTGCTAGCAGCTTGAATTGCTAG
CATAACTTCGTATAAAGTATCCTATACGAAGTTATTTGCCTTAACCCAGAAATTATCACTGTTATTCTTT
AGAATGGTGCAAAGAATAACTTCGTATAATGTATGCTATACGAAGTTATGATATCGAATTCGATATCAAG
CTTATCGATAATCAACCTCTGGATTACAAAATTTGTGAAAGATTGACTGGTATTCTTAACTATGTTGCTC
CTTTTACGCTATGTGGATACGCTGCTTTAATGCCTTTGTATCATGCTATTGCTTCCCGTATGGCTTTCAT
TTTCTCCTCCTTGTATAAATCCTGGTTGCTGTCTCTTTATGAGGAGTTGTGGCCCGTTGTCAGGCAACGT
GGCGTGGTGTGCACTGTGTTTGCTGACGCAACCCCCACTGGTTGGGGCATTGCCACCACCTGTCAGCTCC
TTTCCGGGACTTTCGCTTTCCCCCTCCCTATTGCCACGGCGGAACTCATCGCCGCCTGCCTTGCCCGCTG
CTGGACAGGGGCTCGGCTGTTGGGCACTGACAATTCCGTGGTGTTGTCGGGGAAATCATCGTCCTTTCCT
TGGCTGCTCGCCTATGTTGCCACCTGGATTCTGCGCGGGACGTCCTTCTGCTACGTCCCTTCGGCCCTCA
ATCCAGCGGACCTTCCTTCCCGCGGCCTGCTGCCGGCTCTGCGGCCTCTTCCGCGTCTTCGCCTTCGCCC
TCAGACGAGTCGGATCTCCCTTTGGGCCGCCTCCCCGCATCGATACCGAGCGCTGCTCGAGAGATCTTCG
ACTGTGCCTTCTAGTTGCCAGCCATCTGTTGTTTGCCCCTCCCCCGTGCCTTCCTTGACCCTGGAAGGTG
CCACTCCCACTGTCCTTTCCTAATAAAATGAGGAAATTGCATCGCATTGTCTGAGTAGGTGTCATTCTAT
TCTGGGGGGTGGGGTGG
